Addgene plasmid #85402: Lenti-multi-CRISPR
Purpose: (Empty Backbone) Lentiviral vector for the delivery of multiple sgRNAs targeting different genes with constitutive Cas9 expression
Depositing lab: Qin Yan. Depositing organization: Yale University. Publication: An easy and efficient inducible CRISPR/Cas9 platform with improved specificity for multiple gene targeting. Cao J, Wu L, Zhang SM, Lu M, Cheung WK, Cai W, Gale M, Xu Q, Yan Q. Nucleic Acids Res. 2016 Nov 2;44(19):e149. Epub 2016 Jul 25. 10.1093/nar/gkw660 PubMed 27458201.
Backbone
  Vector backbone: Lenti-CRISPR
  Backbone size (bp): 15069
  Vector type: Lentiviral
  Selectable markers: Puromycin
Growth in bacteria
  Bacterial resistance: Chloramphenicol and Ampicillin, 25 & 100 μg/mL
  Growth temperature: 37°C
  Growth strain: ccdB Survival
  Copy number: High Copy
Resource information
  A portion of this plasmid was derived from a plasmid made by: LentiCRISPR (Feng Zhang)
Terms and licenses: Academic/Nonprofit Terms; Industry Terms: Not Available to Industry
How to cite: Lenti-multi-CRISPR was a gift from Qin Yan (Addgene plasmid # 85402 ; http://n2t.net/addgene:85402 ; RRID:Addgene_85402)
