[The description below was written by a language model from this plasmid's Addgene catalogue record and pLannotate feature annotations shown in this document.]
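Description:
Lenti-multi-CRISPR is an empty-backbone lentiviral vector of about 15.1 kb, derived in part from LentiCRISPR and designed to deliver several sgRNAs against different genes together with constitutively expressed Cas9. It is an HIV-1-based self-inactivating transfer plasmid. A CMV enhancer/promoter drives a truncated 5' LTR, followed by the Ψ packaging signal, RRE and cPPT/CTS, and the proviral unit ends in a WPRE and a ΔU3 3' LTR with a downstream bGH polyadenylation signal. In bacteria it replicates from a high-copy ColE1/pUC origin, carries an f1 origin, and is selected with ampicillin plus chloramphenicol. The backbone also holds an SV40 promoter/EM7-driven bleomycin/Zeocin resistance cassette outside the LTRs.

The payload begins with a human U6 promoter followed by a stuffer containing a chloramphenicol resistance gene and the ccdB toxin gene, then an S. pyogenes gRNA scaffold. Because ccdB kills standard E. coli, the empty vector is grown in a ccdB-tolerant strain, and replacing the stuffer with guide sequences provides negative selection against uncut parental plasmid. A second U6 promoter lies almost directly upstream of another gRNA scaffold, leaving a short gap that presumably serves as a second guide insertion site, although the record does not describe the cloning scheme. Downstream, an EF-1α core promoter drives S. pyogenes Cas9, followed by a puromycin N-acetyltransferase coding sequence for selecting transduced mammalian cells. The element linking Cas9 and PuroR is not annotated. The two feature tables, from the depositor sequence and the repository sequencing result, show the same features at different start coordinates. The vector is intended for multiplexed gene knockout in mammalian cells by lentiviral transduction.
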