Features (pLannotate 1.2.2; 42 found; start..end, strand, type, name):
     31..83      -  misc_feature   bom (fragment): basis of mobility region from pBR322
    238..617     +  enhancer       CMV enhancer: human cytomegalovirus immediate early enhancer
    618..817     +  promoter       CMV promoter: human cytomegalovirus (CMV) immediate early promoter
    835..1015    +  LTR            5' LTR (truncated): truncated 5' long terminal repeat (LTR) from HIV-1
   1062..1187    +  misc_feature   HIV-1 Ψ: packaging signal of human immunodeficiency virus type 1
   1171..1534    +  CDS            HIV-1 gag (fragment): gag protein from human immunodeficiency virus 1; gag
   1680..1913    +  misc_feature   RRE: The Rev response element (RRE) of HIV-1 allows for Rev-dependent mRNA export from the nucleus to the cytoplasm.
   2290..2390    +  CDS            Rev (fragment): human immunodeficiency virus 1 (HIV-1) Rev protein; rev; enhances nuclear export of unspliced and incompletely spliced viral mRNAs
   2440..2557    +  misc_feature   cPPT/CTS: central polypurine tract and central termination sequence of HIV-1
   2608..2848    +  promoter       U6 promoter: RNA polymerase III promoter for human U6 snRNA
   2880..2910    +  promoter       lac UV5 promoter: E. coli lac promoter with an "up" mutation
   2935..2963    +  promoter       cat promoter (fragment): promoter of the E. coli cat gene encoding chloramphenicol acetyltransferase
   2964..3623    +  CDS            CmR: chloramphenicol acetyltransferase; cat; confers resistance to chloramphenicol
   3802..3960    +  CDS            ccdA (fragment): CCDA_ECO57 - Also known as H, letA. Experimental evidence at protein level: Swiss-Prot protein existence level 1. Antitoxin component of a type II toxin-antitoxin (TA) system which inhibits the post-segregational killing (PSK) of plasmid-free cells, also referred to as a plasmid addiction system. Binds to and blocks the activity of CcdB; will also remove bound CcdB protein from the CcdB-GyrA complex by forming a CcdA-CcdB complex, a process termed rejuvenation. Functions as a transcriptional corepressor for the ccdAB operon, repression also requires CcdB (By similarity). From Escherichia coli
   3965..4267    +  CDS            ccdB: CCDB_ECOLI - Also known as G, letB, letD. Experimental evidence at protein level: Swiss-Prot protein existence level 1. Toxic component of a type II toxin-antitoxin (TA) system, functioning in plasmid maintainence. Responsible for the post- segregational killing (PSK) of plasmid-free cells, also referred to as a plasmid addiction system. Half-life of over 2 hours. Cell killing by CcdB is accompanied by filamentation, defects in chromosome and plasmid segregation, defects in cell division, formation of anucleate cells, decreased DNA synthesis and plasmid loss. Interferes with the activity of DN
   4309..4384    +  misc_RNA       gRNA scaffold: guide RNA scaffold for the Streptococcus pyogenes CRISPR/Cas9 system
   4440..4485    +  misc_feature   cPPT/CTS (fragment): central polypurine tract and central termination sequence of HIV-1
   4491..4673    +  CDS            env (fragment): ENV_HV1H2 - Experimental evidence at protein level: Swiss-Prot protein existence level 1. [Transmembrane protein gp41]: Acts as a class I viral fusion protein. Under the current model, the protein has at least 3 conformational states: pre-fusion native state, pre-hairpin intermediate state, and post-fusion hairpin state. During fusion of viral and target intracellular membranes, the coiled coil regions (heptad repeats) assume a trimer-of-hairpins structure, positioning the fusion peptide in close proximity to the C-terminal region of the ectodomain. The formation of this structure appears to d
   4677..4917    +  promoter       U6 promoter: RNA polymerase III promoter for human U6 snRNA
   4934..5009    +  misc_RNA       gRNA scaffold: guide RNA scaffold for the Streptococcus pyogenes CRISPR/Cas9 system
   5027..5045    +  CDS            small t antigen (fragment): SV40 (simian virus 40) small t antigen
   5071..5282    +  promoter       EF-1α core promoter: core promoter for human elongation factor EF-1α
   5307..9410    +  CDS            Cas9: Cas9 (Csn1) endonuclease from the Streptococcus pyogenes Type II CRISPR/Cas system generates RNA-guided double strand breaks in DNA
   9548..10145   +  CDS            PuroR (fragment): puromycin N-acetyltransferase; pac from Streptomyces; confers resistance to puromycin
  10161..10749   +  misc_feature   WPRE: woodchuck hepatitis virus posttranscriptional regulatory element
  10800..10819   +  misc_feature   cPPT/CTS (fragment): central polypurine tract and central termination sequence of HIV-1
  10821..11054   +  LTR            3' LTR (ΔU3): self-inactivating 3' long terminal repeat (LTR) from HIV-1
  11086..11310   +  polyA_signal   bGH poly(A) signal: bovine growth hormone polyadenylation signal
  11314..11335   +  promoter       SV40 promoter (fragment): SV40 enhancer and early promoter
  11356..11784   +  rep_origin     f1 ori (sequence partly withheld): f1 bacteriophage origin of replication; arrow indicates direction of (+) strand synthesis
  11798..12127   +  promoter       SV40 promoter: SV40 enhancer and early promoter
  12175..12222   +  promoter       EM7 promoter: synthetic bacterial promoter&nbsp
  12241..12615   +  CDS            BleoR: antibiotic-binding protein; Sh ble from Streptoalloteichus hindustanus; confers resistance to bleomycin, phleomycin, and Zeocin™
  12625..12750   +  CDS            ble (fragment): BLE_KLEPN - Experimental evidence at protein level: Swiss-Prot protein existence level 1. Binding protein with a strong affinity to the bleomycin family of antibiotics. Binds to CL990; an antimitotic-antibiotic compound. From Klebsiella pneumoniae.
  12745..12866   +  polyA_signal   SV40 poly(A) signal: SV40 polyadenylation signal
  12937..12959   -  protein_bind   lac operator (fragment): The lac repressor binds to the lac operator to inhibit transcription in E. coli. This inhibition can be relieved by adding lactose or isopropyl-β-D-thiogalactopyranoside (IPTG). lac repressor encoded by lacI
  12963..12993   -  promoter       lac promoter: promoter for the E. coli lac operon
  13008..13029   -  protein_bind   CAP binding site: CAP binding activates transcription in the presence of cAMP. E. coli catabolite activator protein
  13042..13134   -  CDS            lacI (fragment): lac repressor; lacI; The lac repressor binds to the lac operator to inhibit transcription in E. coli. This inhibition can be relieved by adding lactose or isopropyl-β-D-thiogalactopyranoside (IPTG).
  13317..13905   -  rep_origin     ori: high-copy-number ColE1/pMB1/pBR322/pUC origin of replication
  14076..14936   -  CDS            AmpR: β-lactamase; bla; confers resistance to ampicillin, carbenicillin, and related antibiotics
  14937..15041   -  promoter       AmpR promoter: bla
>Addgene plasmid #85402 | Lenti-multi-CRISPR | depositor full sequence | sequence record 166503 | Lenti-multi-CRISPR sequence 15069 bps
GTCGACGGATCGGGAGATCTCCCGATCCCCTATGGTGCACTCTCAGTACAATCTGCTCTGATGCCGCATA
GTTAAGCCAGTATCTGCTCCCTGCTTGTGTGTTGGAGGTCGCTGAGTAGTGCGCGAGCAAAATTTAAGCT
ACAACAAGGCAAGGCTTGACCGACAATTGCATGAAGAATCTGCTTAGGGTTAGGCGTTTTGCGCTGCTTC
GCGATGTACGGGCCAGATATACGCGTTGACATTGATTATTGACTAGTTATTAATAGTAATCAATTACGGG
GTCATTAGTTCATAGCCCATATATGGAGTTCCGCGTTACATAACTTACGGTAAATGGCCCGCCTGGCTGA
CCGCCCAACGACCCCCGCCCATTGACGTCAATAATGACGTATGTTCCCATAGTAACGCCAATAGGGACTT
TCCATTGACGTCAATGGGTGGAGTATTTACGGTAAACTGCCCACTTGGCAGTACATCAAGTGTATCATAT
GCCAAGTACGCCCCCTATTGACGTCAATGACGGTAAATGGCCCGCCTGGCATTATGCCCAGTACATGACC
TTATGGGACTTTCCTACTTGGCAGTACATCTACGTATTAGTCATCGCTATTACCATGGTGATGCGGTTTT
GGCAGTACATCAATGGGCGTGGATAGCGGTTTGACTCACGGGGATTTCCAAGTCTCCACCCCATTGACGT
CAATGGGAGTTTGTTTTGGCACCAAAATCAACGGGACTTTCCAAAATGTCGTAACAACTCCGCCCCATTG
ACGCAAATGGGCGGTAGGCGTGTACGGTGGGAGGTCTATATAAGCAGCGCGTTTTGCCTGTACTGGGTCT
CTCTGGTTAGACCAGATCTGAGCCTGGGAGCTCTCTGGCTAACTAGGGAACCCACTGCTTAAGCCTCAAT
AAAGCTTGCCTTGAGTGCTTCAAGTAGTGTGTGCCCGTCTGTTGTGTGACTCTGGTAACTAGAGATCCCT
CAGACCCTTTTAGTCAGTGTGGAAAATCTCTAGCAGTGGCGCCCGAACAGGGACTTGAAAGCGAAAGGGA
AACCAGAGGAGCTCTCTCGACGCAGGACTCGGCTTGCTGAAGCGCGCACGGCAAGAGGCGAGGGGCGGCG
ACTGGTGAGTACGCCAAAAATTTTGACTAGCGGAGGCTAGAAGGAGAGAGATGGGTGCGAGAGCGTCAGT
ATTAAGCGGGGGAGAATTAGATCGCGATGGGAAAAAATTCGGTTAAGGCCAGGGGGAAAGAAAAAATATA
AATTAAAACATATAGTATGGGCAAGCAGGGAGCTAGAACGATTCGCAGTTAATCCTGGCCTGTTAGAAAC
ATCAGAAGGCTGTAGACAAATACTGGGACAGCTACAACCATCCCTTCAGACAGGATCAGAAGAACTTAGA
TCATTATATAATACAGTAGCAACCCTCTATTGTGTGCATCAAAGGATAGAGATAAAAGACACCAAGGAAG
CTTTAGACAAGATAGAGGAAGAGCAAAACAAAAGTAAGACCACCGCACAGCAAGCGGCCGCTGATCTTCA
GACCTGGAGGAGGAGATATGAGGGACAATTGGAGAAGTGAATTATATAAATATAAAGTAGTAAAAATTGA
ACCATTAGGAGTAGCACCCACCAAGGCAAAGAGAAGAGTGGTGCAGAGAGAAAAAAGAGCAGTGGGAATA
GGAGCTTTGTTCCTTGGGTTCTTGGGAGCAGCAGGAAGCACTATGGGCGCAGCGTCAATGACGCTGACGG
TACAGGCCAGACAATTATTGTCTGGTATAGTGCAGCAGCAGAACAATTTGCTGAGGGCTATTGAGGCGCA
ACAGCATCTGTTGCAACTCACAGTCTGGGGCATCAAGCAGCTCCAGGCAAGAATCCTGGCTGTGGAAAGA
TACCTAAAGGATCAACAGCTCCTGGGGATTTGGGGTTGCTCTGGAAAACTCATTTGCACCACTGCTGTGC
CTTGGAATGCTAGTTGGAGTAATAAATCTCTGGAACAGATTTGGAATCACACGACCTGGATGGAGTGGGA
CAGAGAAATTAACAATTACACAAGCTTAATACACTCCTTAATTGAAGAATCGCAAAACCAGCAAGAAAAG
AATGAACAAGAATTATTGGAATTAGATAAATGGGCAAGTTTGTGGAATTGGTTTAACATAACAAATTGGC
TGTGGTATATAAAATTATTCATAATGATAGTAGGAGGCTTGGTAGGTTTAAGAATAGTTTTTGCTGTACT
TTCTATAGTGAATAGAGTTAGGCAGGGATATTCACCATTATCGTTTCAGACCCACCTCCCAACCCCGAGG
GGACCCGACAGGCCCGAAGGAATAGAAGAAGAAGGTGGAGAGAGAGACAGAGACAGATCCATTCGATTAG
TGAACGGATCGGCACTGCGTGCGCCAATTCTGCAGACAAATGGCAGTATTCATCCACAATTTTAAAAGAA
AAGGGGGGATTGGGGGGTACAGTGCAGGGGAAAGAATAGTAGACATAATAGCAACAGACATACAAACTAA
AGAATTACAAAAACAAATTACAAAAATTCAAAATTTTCGGGTTTATTACAGGGACAGCAGAGATCCAGTT
TGGTTAATTAAGGTACCGAGGGCCTATTTCCCATGATTCCTTCATATTTGCATATACGATACAAGGCTGT
TAGAGAGATAATTAGAATTAATTTGACTGTAAACACAAAGATATTAGTACAAAATACGTGACGTAGAAAG
TAATAATTTCTTGGGTAGTTTGCAGTTTTAAAATTATGTTTTAAAATGGACTATCATATGCTTACCGTAA
CTTGAAAGTATTTCGATTTCTTGGCTTTATATATCTTGTGGAAAGGACGAAACACCGGAGACGATTAGGC
ACCCCAGGCTTTACACTTTATGCTTCCGGCTCGTATAATGTGTGGATTTTGAGTTAGGATCCGGCGAGAT
TTTCAGGAGCTAAGGAAGCTAAAATGGAGAAAAAAATCACTGGATATACCACCGTTGATATATCCCAATG
GCATCGTAAAGAACATTTTGAGGCATTTCAGTCAGTTGCTCAATGTACCTATAACCAGACCGTTCAGCTG
GATATTACGGCCTTTTTAAAGACCGTAAAGAAAAATAAGCACAAGTTTTATCCGGCCTTTATTCACATTC
TTGCCCGCCTGATGAATGCTCATCCGGAATTCCGTATGGCAATGAAAGACGGTGAGCTGGTGATATGGGA
TAGTGTTCACCCTTGTTACACCGTTTTCCATGAGCAAACTGAAACGTTTTCATCGCTCTGGAGTGAATAC
CACGACGATTTCCGGCAGTTTCTACACATATATTCGCAAGATGTGGCGTGTTACGGTGAAAACCTGGCCT
ATTTCCCTAAAGGGTTTATTGAGAATATGTTTTTCGTCTCAGCCAATCCCTGGGTGAGTTTCACCAGTTT
TGATTTAAACGTGGCCAATATGGACAACTTCTTCGCCCCCGTTTTCACCATGGGCAAATATTATACGCAA
GGCGACAAGGTGCTGATGCCGCTGGCGATTCAGGTTCATCATGCCGTCTGTGATGGCTTCCATGTCGGCA
GAATGCTTAATGAATTACAACAGTACTGCGATGAGTGGCAGGGCGGGGCGTAAAGATCTGGATCCGGCTT
ACTAAAAGCCAGATAACAGTATGCGTATTTGCGCGCTGATTTTTGCGGTATAAGAATATATACTGATATG
TATACCCGAAGTATGTCAAAAAGAGGTGTGCTATGAAGCAGCGTATTACAGTGACAGTTGACAGCGACAG
CTATCAGTTGCTCAAGGCATATATGATGTCAATATCTCCGGTCTGGTAAGCACAACCATGCAGAATGAAG
CCCGTCGTCTGCGTGCCGAACGCTGGAAAGCGGAAAATCAGGAAGGGATGGCTGAGGTCGCCCGGTTTAT
TGAAATGAACGGCTCTTTTGCTGACGAGAACAGGGACTGGTGAAATGCAGTTTAAGGTTTACACCTATAA
AAGAGAGAGCCGTTATCGTCTGTTTGTGGATGTACAGAGTGATATTATTGACACGCCCGGGCGACGGATG
GTGATCCCCCTGGCCAGTGCACGTCTGCTGTCAGATAAAGTCTCCCGTGAACTTTACCCGGTGGTGCATA
TCGGGGATGAAAGCTGGCGCATGATGACCACCGATATGGCCAGTGTGCCGGTCTCCGTTATCGGGGAAGA
AGTGGCTGATCTCAGCCACCGCGAAAATGACATCAAAAACGCCATTAACCTGATGTTCTGGGGAATATAA
ATGTCAGGCTCCCTTATACACAGCCAGTCTGCAGCTGGGTTTTAGAGCTAGAAATAGCAAGTTAAAATAA
GGCTAGTCCGTTATCAACTTGAAAAAGTGGCACCGAGTCGGTGCTTTTTTAAGCTTGGCGTAACTAGATC
TTGAGACAAATGGCAGTATTCATCCACAATTTTAAAAGAAAAGGGGGGATTGGGGGGTACAGTGCAGGGG
AAAGAGTCCGGCAAGTTTGTGGAATTGGTTTAACATAACAAATTGGCTGTGGTATATAAAATTATTCATA
ATGATAGTAGGAGGCTTGGTAGGTTTAAGAATAGTTTTTGCTGTACTTTCTATAGTGAATAGAGTTAGGC
AGGGATATTCACCATTATCGTTTCAGACCCACCTCCCAACCCCGAGGGGACCCAGAGAGGGCCTATTTCC
CATGATTCCTTCATATTTGCATATACGATACAAGGCTGTTAGAGAGATAATTAGAATTAATTTGACTGTA
AACACAAAGATATTAGTACAAAATACGTGACGTAGAAAGTAATAATTTCTTGGGTAGTTTGCAGTTTTAA
AATTATGTTTTAAAATGGACTATCATATGCTTACCGTAACTTGAAAGTATTTCGATTTCTTGGCTTTATA
TATCTTGTGGAAAGGACGAAACACCGCGTCTCTGTTTTAGAGCTAGAAATAGCAAGTTAAAATAAGGCTA
GTCCGTTATCAACTTGAAAAAGTGGCACCGAGTCGGTGCTTTTTTGAATTCGCTAGCTAGGTCTTGAAAG
GAGTGGGAATTGGCTCCGGTGCCCGTCAGTGGGCAGAGCGCACATCGCCCACAGTCCCCGAGAAGTTGGG
GGGAGGGGTCGGCAATTGATCCGGTGCCTAGAGAAGGTGGCGCGGGGTAAACTGGGAAAGTGATGTCGTG
TACTGGCTCCGCCTTTTTCCCGAGGGTGGGGGAGAACCGTATATAAGTGCAGTAGTCGCCGTGAACGTTC
TTTTTCGCAACGGGTTTGCCGCCAGAACACAGGACCGGTTCTAGAGCGCTGCCACCATGGACAAGAAGTA
CAGCATCGGCCTGGACATCGGCACCAACTCTGTGGGCTGGGCCGTGATCACCGACGAGTACAAGGTGCCC
AGCAAGAAATTCAAGGTGCTGGGCAACACCGACCGGCACAGCATCAAGAAGAACCTGATCGGAGCCCTGC
TGTTCGACAGCGGCGAAACAGCCGAGGCCACCCGGCTGAAGAGAACCGCCAGAAGAAGATACACCAGACG
GAAGAACCGGATCTGCTATCTGCAAGAGATCTTCAGCAACGAGATGGCCAAGGTGGACGACAGCTTCTTC
CACAGACTGGAAGAGTCCTTCCTGGTGGAAGAGGATAAGAAGCACGAGCGGCACCCCATCTTCGGCAACA
TCGTGGACGAGGTGGCCTACCACGAGAAGTACCCCACCATCTACCACCTGAGAAAGAAACTGGTGGACAG
CACCGACAAGGCCGACCTGCGGCTGATCTATCTGGCCCTGGCCCACATGATCAAGTTCCGGGGCCACTTC
CTGATCGAGGGCGACCTGAACCCCGACAACAGCGACGTGGACAAGCTGTTCATCCAGCTGGTGCAGACCT
ACAACCAGCTGTTCGAGGAAAACCCCATCAACGCCAGCGGCGTGGACGCCAAGGCCATCCTGTCTGCCAG
ACTGAGCAAGAGCAGACGGCTGGAAAATCTGATCGCCCAGCTGCCCGGCGAGAAGAAGAATGGCCTGTTC
GGAAACCTGATTGCCCTGAGCCTGGGCCTGACCCCCAACTTCAAGAGCAACTTCGACCTGGCCGAGGATG
CCAAACTGCAGCTGAGCAAGGACACCTACGACGACGACCTGGACAACCTGCTGGCCCAGATCGGCGACCA
GTACGCCGACCTGTTTCTGGCCGCCAAGAACCTGTCCGACGCCATCCTGCTGAGCGACATCCTGAGAGTG
AACACCGAGATCACCAAGGCCCCCCTGAGCGCCTCTATGATCAAGAGATACGACGAGCACCACCAGGACC
TGACCCTGCTGAAAGCTCTCGTGCGGCAGCAGCTGCCTGAGAAGTACAAAGAGATTTTCTTCGACCAGAG
CAAGAACGGCTACGCCGGCTACATTGACGGCGGAGCCAGCCAGGAAGAGTTCTACAAGTTCATCAAGCCC
ATCCTGGAAAAGATGGACGGCACCGAGGAACTGCTCGTGAAGCTGAACAGAGAGGACCTGCTGCGGAAGC
AGCGGACCTTCGACAACGGCAGCATCCCCCACCAGATCCACCTGGGAGAGCTGCACGCCATTCTGCGGCG
GCAGGAAGATTTTTACCCATTCCTGAAGGACAACCGGGAAAAGATCGAGAAGATCCTGACCTTCCGCATC
CCCTACTACGTGGGCCCTCTGGCCAGGGGAAACAGCAGATTCGCCTGGATGACCAGAAAGAGCGAGGAAA
CCATCACCCCCTGGAACTTCGAGGAAGTGGTGGACAAGGGCGCTTCCGCCCAGAGCTTCATCGAGCGGAT
GACCAACTTCGATAAGAACCTGCCCAACGAGAAGGTGCTGCCCAAGCACAGCCTGCTGTACGAGTACTTC
ACCGTGTATAACGAGCTGACCAAAGTGAAATACGTGACCGAGGGAATGAGAAAGCCCGCCTTCCTGAGCG
GCGAGCAGAAAAAGGCCATCGTGGACCTGCTGTTCAAGACCAACCGGAAAGTGACCGTGAAGCAGCTGAA
AGAGGACTACTTCAAGAAAATCGAGTGCTTCGACTCCGTGGAAATCTCCGGCGTGGAAGATCGGTTCAAC
GCCTCCCTGGGCACATACCACGATCTGCTGAAAATTATCAAGGACAAGGACTTCCTGGACAATGAGGAAA
ACGAGGACATTCTGGAAGATATCGTGCTGACCCTGACACTGTTTGAGGACAGAGAGATGATCGAGGAACG
GCTGAAAACCTATGCCCACCTGTTCGACGACAAAGTGATGAAGCAGCTGAAGCGGCGGAGATACACCGGC
TGGGGCAGGCTGAGCCGGAAGCTGATCAACGGCATCCGGGACAAGCAGTCCGGCAAGACAATCCTGGATT
TCCTGAAGTCCGACGGCTTCGCCAACAGAAACTTCATGCAGCTGATCCACGACGACAGCCTGACCTTTAA
AGAGGACATCCAGAAAGCCCAGGTGTCCGGCCAGGGCGATAGCCTGCACGAGCACATTGCCAATCTGGCC
GGCAGCCCCGCCATTAAGAAGGGCATCCTGCAGACAGTGAAGGTGGTGGACGAGCTCGTGAAAGTGATGG
GCCGGCACAAGCCCGAGAACATCGTGATCGAAATGGCCAGAGAGAACCAGACCACCCAGAAGGGACAGAA
GAACAGCCGCGAGAGAATGAAGCGGATCGAAGAGGGCATCAAAGAGCTGGGCAGCCAGATCCTGAAAGAA
CACCCCGTGGAAAACACCCAGCTGCAGAACGAGAAGCTGTACCTGTACTACCTGCAGAATGGGCGGGATA
TGTACGTGGACCAGGAACTGGACATCAACCGGCTGTCCGACTACGATGTGGACCATATCGTGCCTCAGAG
CTTTCTGAAGGACGACTCCATCGACAACAAGGTGCTGACCAGAAGCGACAAGAACCGGGGCAAGAGCGAC
AACGTGCCCTCCGAAGAGGTCGTGAAGAAGATGAAGAACTACTGGCGGCAGCTGCTGAACGCCAAGCTGA
TTACCCAGAGAAAGTTCGACAATCTGACCAAGGCCGAGAGAGGCGGCCTGAGCGAACTGGATAAGGCCGG
CTTCATCAAGAGACAGCTGGTGGAAACCCGGCAGATCACAAAGCACGTGGCACAGATCCTGGACTCCCGG
ATGAACACTAAGTACGACGAGAATGACAAGCTGATCCGGGAAGTGAAAGTGATCACCCTGAAGTCCAAGC
TGGTGTCCGATTTCCGGAAGGATTTCCAGTTTTACAAAGTGCGCGAGATCAACAACTACCACCACGCCCA
CGACGCCTACCTGAACGCCGTCGTGGGAACCGCCCTGATCAAAAAGTACCCTAAGCTGGAAAGCGAGTTC
GTGTACGGCGACTACAAGGTGTACGACGTGCGGAAGATGATCGCCAAGAGCGAGCAGGAAATCGGCAAGG
CTACCGCCAAGTACTTCTTCTACAGCAACATCATGAACTTTTTCAAGACCGAGATTACCCTGGCCAACGG
CGAGATCCGGAAGCGGCCTCTGATCGAGACAAACGGCGAAACCGGGGAGATCGTGTGGGATAAGGGCCGG
GATTTTGCCACCGTGCGGAAAGTGCTGAGCATGCCCCAAGTGAATATCGTGAAAAAGACCGAGGTGCAGA
CAGGCGGCTTCAGCAAAGAGTCTATCCTGCCCAAGAGGAACAGCGATAAGCTGATCGCCAGAAAGAAGGA
CTGGGACCCTAAGAAGTACGGCGGCTTCGACAGCCCCACCGTGGCCTATTCTGTGCTGGTGGTGGCCAAA
GTGGAAAAGGGCAAGTCCAAGAAACTGAAGAGTGTGAAAGAGCTGCTGGGGATCACCATCATGGAAAGAA
GCAGCTTCGAGAAGAATCCCATCGACTTTCTGGAAGCCAAGGGCTACAAAGAAGTGAAAAAGGACCTGAT
CATCAAGCTGCCTAAGTACTCCCTGTTCGAGCTGGAAAACGGCCGGAAGAGAATGCTGGCCTCTGCCGGC
GAACTGCAGAAGGGAAACGAACTGGCCCTGCCCTCCAAATATGTGAACTTCCTGTACCTGGCCAGCCACT
ATGAGAAGCTGAAGGGCTCCCCCGAGGATAATGAGCAGAAACAGCTGTTTGTGGAACAGCACAAGCACTA
CCTGGACGAGATCATCGAGCAGATCAGCGAGTTCTCCAAGAGAGTGATCCTGGCCGACGCTAATCTGGAC
AAAGTGCTGTCCGCCTACAACAAGCACCGGGATAAGCCCATCAGAGAGCAGGCCGAGAATATCATCCACC
TGTTTACCCTGACCAATCTGGGAGCCCCTGCCGCCTTCAAGTACTTTGACACCACCATCGACCGGAAGAG
GTACACCAGCACCAAAGAGGTGCTGGACGCCACCCTGATCCACCAGAGCATCACCGGCCTGTACGAGACA
CGGATCGACCTGTCTCAGCTGGGAGGCGACAAGCGACCTGCCGCCACAAAGAAGGCTGGACAGGCTAAGA
AGAAGAAAGATTACAAAGACGATGACGATAAGGGATCCGGCGCAACAAACTTCTCTCTGCTGAAACAAGC
CGGAGATGTCGAAGAGAATCCTGGACCGACCGAGTACAAGCCCACGGTGCGCCTCGCCACCCGCGACGAC
GTCCCCAGGGCCGTACGCACCCTCGCCGCCGCGTTCGCCGACTACCCCGCCACGCGCCACACCGTCGATC
CGGACCGCCACATCGAGCGGGTCACCGAGCTGCAAGAACTCTTCCTCACGCGCGTCGGGCTCGACATCGG
CAAGGTGTGGGTCGCGGACGACGGCGCCGCGGTGGCGGTCTGGACCACGCCGGAGAGCGTCGAAGCGGGG
GCGGTGTTCGCCGAGATCGGCCCGCGCATGGCCGAGTTGAGCGGTTCCCGGCTGGCCGCGCAGCAACAGA
TGGAAGGCCTCCTGGCGCCGCACCGGCCCAAGGAGCCCGCGTGGTTCCTGGCCACCGTCGGAGTCTCGCC
CGACCACCAGGGCAAGGGTCTGGGCAGCGCCGTCGTGCTCCCCGGAGTGGAGGCGGCCGAGCGCGCCGGG
GTGCCCGCCTTCCTGGAGACCTCCGCGCCCCGCAACCTCCCCTTCTACGAGCGGCTCGGCTTCACCGTCA
CCGCCGACGTCGAGGTGCCCGAAGGACCGCGCACCTGGTGCATGACCCGCAAGCCCGGTGCCTGAACGCG
TTAAGTCGACAATCAACCTCTGGATTACAAAATTTGTGAAAGATTGACTGGTATTCTTAACTATGTTGCT
CCTTTTACGCTATGTGGATACGCTGCTTTAATGCCTTTGTATCATGCTATTGCTTCCCGTATGGCTTTCA
TTTTCTCCTCCTTGTATAAATCCTGGTTGCTGTCTCTTTATGAGGAGTTGTGGCCCGTTGTCAGGCAACG
TGGCGTGGTGTGCACTGTGTTTGCTGACGCAACCCCCACTGGTTGGGGCATTGCCACCACCTGTCAGCTC
CTTTCCGGGACTTTCGCTTTCCCCCTCCCTATTGCCACGGCGGAACTCATCGCCGCCTGCCTTGCCCGCT
GCTGGACAGGGGCTCGGCTGTTGGGCACTGACAATTCCGTGGTGTTGTCGGGGAAATCATCGTCCTTTCC
TTGGCTGCTCGCCTGTGTTGCCACCTGGATTCTGCGCGGGACGTCCTTCTGCTACGTCCCTTCGGCCCTC
AATCCAGCGGACCTTCCTTCCCGCGGCCTGCTGCCGGCTCTGCGGCCTCTTCCGCGTCTTCGCCTTCGCC
CTCAGACGAGTCGGATCTCCCTTTGGGCCGCCTCCCCGCGTCGACTTTAAGACCAATGACTTACAAGGCA
GCTGTAGATCTTAGCCACTTTTTAAAAGAAAAGGGGGGACTGGAAGGGCTAATTCACTCCCAACGAAGAC
AAGATCTGCTTTTTGCTTGTACTGGGTCTCTCTGGTTAGACCAGATCTGAGCCTGGGAGCTCTCTGGCTA
ACTAGGGAACCCACTGCTTAAGCCTCAATAAAGCTTGCCTTGAGTGCTTCAAGTAGTGTGTGCCCGTCTG
TTGTGTGACTCTGGTAACTAGAGATCCCTCAGACCCTTTTAGTCAGTGTGGAAAATCTCTAGCAGGGCCC
GTTTAAACCCGCTGATCAGCCTCGACTGTGCCTTCTAGTTGCCAGCCATCTGTTGTTTGCCCCTCCCCCG
TGCCTTCCTTGACCCTGGAAGGTGCCACTCCCACTGTCCTTTCCTAATAAAATGAGGAAATTGCATCGCA
TTGTCTGAGTAGGTGTCATTCTATTCTGGGGGGTGGGGTGGGGCAGGACAGCAAGGGGGAGGATTGGGAA
GACAATAGCAGGCATGCTGGGGATGCGGTGGGCTCTATGGCTTCTGAGGCGGAAAGAACCAGCTGGGGCT
CTAGGGGGTATCCCC
[124 nt withheld, positions 11356-11479]
C
[91 nt withheld, positions 11481-11571]
A
[49 nt withheld, positions 11573-11621]
CCTTTGACGTTGGAGTCCACGTTCTTT
[37 nt withheld, positions 11649-11685]
ACCCTATCTCGGTCTATTCTTTTGATTTATAAGGGATTTTGCCGATTTCGGCCTATTGGTTAAAAAATGA
GCTGATTTAACAAAAATTTAACGCGAATTAATTCTGTGGAATGTGTGTCAGTTAGGGTGTGGAAAGTCCC
CAGGCTCCCCAGCAGGCAGAAGTATGCAAAGCATGCATCTCAATTAGTCAGCAACCAGGTGTGGAAAGTC
CCCAGGCTCCCCAGCAGGCAGAAGTATGCAAAGCATGCATCTCAATTAGTCAGCAACCATAGTCCCGCCC
CTAACTCCGCCCATCCCGCCCCTAACTCCGCCCAGTTCCGCCCATTCTCCGCCCCATGGCTGACTAATTT
TTTTTATTTATGCAGAGGCCGAGGCCGCCTCTGCCTCTGAGCTATTCCAGAAGTAGTGAGGAGGCTTTTT
TGGAGGCCTAGGCTTTTGCAAAAAGCTCCCGGGAGCTTGTATATCCATTTTCGGATCTGATCAGCACGTG
TTGACAATTAATCATCGGCATAGTATATCGGCATAGTATAATACGACAAGGTGAGGAACTAAACCATGGC
CAAGTTGACCAGTGCCGTTCCGGTGCTCACCGCGCGCGACGTCGCCGGAGCGGTCGAGTTCTGGACCGAC
CGGCTCGGGTTCTCCCGGGACTTCGTGGAGGACGACTTCGCCGGTGTGGTCCGGGACGACGTGACCCTGT
TCATCAGCGCGGTCCAGGACCAGGTGGTGCCGGACAACACCCTGGCCTGGGTGTGGGTGCGCGGCCTGGA
CGAGCTGTACGCCGAGTGGTCGGAGGTCGTGTCCACGAACTTCCGGGACGCCTCCGGGCCGGCCATGACC
GAGATCGGCGAGCAGCCGTGGGGGCGGGAGTTCGCCCTGCGCGACCCGGCCGGCAACTGCGTGCACTTCG
TGGCCGAGGAGCAGGACTGACACGTGCTACGAGATTTCGATTCCACCGCCGCCTTCTATGAAAGGTTGGG
CTTCGGAATCGTTTTCCGGGACGCCGGCTGGATGATCCTCCAGCGCGGGGATCTCATGCTGGAGTTCTTC
GCCCACCCCAACTTGTTTATTGCAGCTTATAATGGTTACAAATAAAGCAATAGCATCACAAATTTCACAA
ATAAAGCATTTTTTTCACTGCATTCTAGTTGTGGTTTGTCCAAACTCATCAATGTATCTTATCATGTCTG
TATACCGTCGACCTCTAGCTAGAGCTTGGCGTAATCATGGTCATAGCTGTTTCCTGTGTGAAATTGTTAT
CCGCTCACAATTCCACACAACATACGAGCCGGAAGCATAAAGTGTAAAGCCTGGGGTGCCTAATGAGTGA
GCTAACTCACATTAATTGCGTTGCGCTCACTGCCCGCTTTCCAGTCGGGAAACCTGTCGTGCCAGCTGCA
TTAATGAATCGGCCAACGCGCGGGGAGAGGCGGTTTGCGTATTGGGCGCTCTTCCGCTTCCTCGCTCACT
GACTCGCTGCGCTCGGTCGTTCGGCTGCGGCGAGCGGTATCAGCTCACTCAAAGGCGGTAATACGGTTAT
CCACAGAATCAGGGGATAACGCAGGAAAGAACATGTGAGCAAAAGGCCAGCAAAAGGCCAGGAACCGTAA
AAAGGCCGCGTTGCTGGCGTTTTTCCATAGGCTCCGCCCCCCTGACGAGCATCACAAAAATCGACGCTCA
AGTCAGAGGTGGCGAAACCCGACAGGACTATAAAGATACCAGGCGTTTCCCCCTGGAAGCTCCCTCGTGC
GCTCTCCTGTTCCGACCCTGCCGCTTACCGGATACCTGTCCGCCTTTCTCCCTTCGGGAAGCGTGGCGCT
TTCTCATAGCTCACGCTGTAGGTATCTCAGTTCGGTGTAGGTCGTTCGCTCCAAGCTGGGCTGTGTGCAC
GAACCCCCCGTTCAGCCCGACCGCTGCGCCTTATCCGGTAACTATCGTCTTGAGTCCAACCCGGTAAGAC
ACGACTTATCGCCACTGGCAGCAGCCACTGGTAACAGGATTAGCAGAGCGAGGTATGTAGGCGGTGCTAC
AGAGTTCTTGAAGTGGTGGCCTAACTACGGCTACACTAGAAGAACAGTATTTGGTATCTGCGCTCTGCTG
AAGCCAGTTACCTTCGGAAAAAGAGTTGGTAGCTCTTGATCCGGCAAACAAACCACCGCTGGTAGCGGTG
GTTTTTTTGTTTGCAAGCAGCAGATTACGCGCAGAAAAAAAGGATCTCAAGAAGATCCTTTGATCTTTTC
TACGGGGTCTGACGCTCAGTGGAACGAAAACTCACGTTAAGGGATTTTGGTCATGAGATTATCAAAAAGG
ATCTTCACCTAGATCCTTTTAAATTAAAAATGAAGTTTTAAATCAATCTAAAGTATATATGAGTAAACTT
GGTCTGACAGTTACCAATGCTTAATCAGTGAGGCACCTATCTCAGCGATCTGTCTATTTCGTTCATCCAT
AGTTGCCTGACTCCCCGTCGTGTAGATAACTACGATACGGGAGGGCTTACCATCTGGCCCCAGTGCTGCA
ATGATACCGCGAGACCCACGCTCACCGGCTCCAGATTTATCAGCAATAAACCAGCCAGCCGGAAGGGCCG
AGCGCAGAAGTGGTCCTGCAACTTTATCCGCCTCCATCCAGTCTATTAATTGTTGCCGGGAAGCTAGAGT
AAGTAGTTCGCCAGTTAATAGTTTGCGCAACGTTGTTGCCATTGCTACAGGCATCGTGGTGTCACGCTCG
TCGTTTGGTATGGCTTCATTCAGCTCCGGTTCCCAACGATCAAGGCGAGTTACATGATCCCCCATGTTGT
GCAAAAAAGCGGTTAGCTCCTTCGGTCCTCCGATCGTTGTCAGAAGTAAGTTGGCCGCAGTGTTATCACT
CATGGTTATGGCAGCACTGCATAATTCTCTTACTGTCATGCCATCCGTAAGATGCTTTTCTGTGACTGGT
GAGTACTCAACCAAGTCATTCTGAGAATAGTGTATGCGGCGACCGAGTTGCTCTTGCCCGGCGTCAATAC
GGGATAATACCGCGCCACATAGCAGAACTTTAAAAGTGCTCATCATTGGAAAACGTTCTTCGGGGCGAAA
ACTCTCAAGGATCTTACCGCTGTTGAGATCCAGTTCGATGTAACCCACTCGTGCACCCAACTGATCTTCA
GCATCTTTTACTTTCACCAGCGTTTCTGGGTGAGCAAAAACAGGAAGGCAAAATGCCGCAAAAAAGGGAA
TAAGGGCGACACGGAAATGTTGAATACTCATACTCTTCCTTTTTCAATATTATTGAAGCATTTATCAGGG
TTATTGTCTCATGAGCGGATACATATTTGAATGTATTTAGAAAAATAAACAAATAGGGGTTCCGCGCACA
TTTCCCCGAAAAGTGCCACCTGAC
