Features (pLannotate 1.2.2; 42 found; start..end, strand, type, name):
    150..197     +  promoter       EM7 promoter: synthetic bacterial promoter&nbsp
    216..590     +  CDS            BleoR: antibiotic-binding protein; Sh ble from Streptoalloteichus hindustanus; confers resistance to bleomycin, phleomycin, and Zeocin™
    600..725     +  CDS            ble (fragment): BLE_KLEPN - Experimental evidence at protein level: Swiss-Prot protein existence level 1. Binding protein with a strong affinity to the bleomycin family of antibiotics. Binds to CL990; an antimitotic-antibiotic compound. From Klebsiella pneumoniae.
    720..841     +  polyA_signal   SV40 poly(A) signal: SV40 polyadenylation signal
    912..934     -  protein_bind   lac operator (fragment): The lac repressor binds to the lac operator to inhibit transcription in E. coli. This inhibition can be relieved by adding lactose or isopropyl-β-D-thiogalactopyranoside (IPTG). lac repressor encoded by lacI
    938..968     -  promoter       lac promoter: promoter for the E. coli lac operon
    983..1004    -  protein_bind   CAP binding site: CAP binding activates transcription in the presence of cAMP. E. coli catabolite activator protein
   1017..1109    -  CDS            lacI (fragment): lac repressor; lacI; The lac repressor binds to the lac operator to inhibit transcription in E. coli. This inhibition can be relieved by adding lactose or isopropyl-β-D-thiogalactopyranoside (IPTG).
   1292..1880    -  rep_origin     ori: high-copy-number ColE1/pMB1/pBR322/pUC origin of replication
   2051..2911    -  CDS            AmpR: β-lactamase; bla; confers resistance to ampicillin, carbenicillin, and related antibiotics
   2912..3016    -  promoter       AmpR promoter: bla
   3075..3127    -  misc_feature   bom (fragment): basis of mobility region from pBR322
   3282..3661    +  enhancer       CMV enhancer: human cytomegalovirus immediate early enhancer
   3662..3861    +  promoter       CMV promoter: human cytomegalovirus (CMV) immediate early promoter
   3879..4059    +  LTR            5' LTR (truncated): truncated 5' long terminal repeat (LTR) from HIV-1
   4106..4231    +  misc_feature   HIV-1 Ψ: packaging signal of human immunodeficiency virus type 1
   4215..4578    +  CDS            HIV-1 gag (fragment): gag protein from human immunodeficiency virus 1; gag
   4724..4957    +  misc_feature   RRE: The Rev response element (RRE) of HIV-1 allows for Rev-dependent mRNA export from the nucleus to the cytoplasm.
   5334..5434    +  CDS            Rev (fragment): human immunodeficiency virus 1 (HIV-1) Rev protein; rev; enhances nuclear export of unspliced and incompletely spliced viral mRNAs
   5484..5601    +  misc_feature   cPPT/CTS: central polypurine tract and central termination sequence of HIV-1
   5652..5892    +  promoter       U6 promoter: RNA polymerase III promoter for human U6 snRNA
   5924..5954    +  promoter       lac UV5 promoter: E. coli lac promoter with an "up" mutation
   5978..6007    +  promoter       cat promoter (fragment): promoter of the E. coli cat gene encoding chloramphenicol acetyltransferase
   6008..6667    +  CDS            CmR: chloramphenicol acetyltransferase; cat; confers resistance to chloramphenicol
   6846..7004    +  CDS            ccdA (fragment): CCDA_ECO57 - Also known as H, letA. Experimental evidence at protein level: Swiss-Prot protein existence level 1. Antitoxin component of a type II toxin-antitoxin (TA) system which inhibits the post-segregational killing (PSK) of plasmid-free cells, also referred to as a plasmid addiction system. Binds to and blocks the activity of CcdB; will also remove bound CcdB protein from the CcdB-GyrA complex by forming a CcdA-CcdB complex, a process termed rejuvenation. Functions as a transcriptional corepressor for the ccdAB operon, repression also requires CcdB (By similarity). From Escherichia coli
   7009..7311    +  CDS            ccdB: CCDB_ECOLI - Also known as G, letB, letD. Experimental evidence at protein level: Swiss-Prot protein existence level 1. Toxic component of a type II toxin-antitoxin (TA) system, functioning in plasmid maintainence. Responsible for the post- segregational killing (PSK) of plasmid-free cells, also referred to as a plasmid addiction system. Half-life of over 2 hours. Cell killing by CcdB is accompanied by filamentation, defects in chromosome and plasmid segregation, defects in cell division, formation of anucleate cells, decreased DNA synthesis and plasmid loss. Interferes with the activity of DN
   7353..7428    +  misc_RNA       gRNA scaffold: guide RNA scaffold for the Streptococcus pyogenes CRISPR/Cas9 system
   7484..7529    +  misc_feature   cPPT/CTS (fragment): central polypurine tract and central termination sequence of HIV-1
   7535..7717    +  CDS            env (fragment): ENV_HV1H2 - Experimental evidence at protein level: Swiss-Prot protein existence level 1. [Transmembrane protein gp41]: Acts as a class I viral fusion protein. Under the current model, the protein has at least 3 conformational states: pre-fusion native state, pre-hairpin intermediate state, and post-fusion hairpin state. During fusion of viral and target intracellular membranes, the coiled coil regions (heptad repeats) assume a trimer-of-hairpins structure, positioning the fusion peptide in close proximity to the C-terminal region of the ectodomain. The formation of this structure appears to d
   7721..7961    +  promoter       U6 promoter: RNA polymerase III promoter for human U6 snRNA
   7978..8053    +  misc_RNA       gRNA scaffold: guide RNA scaffold for the Streptococcus pyogenes CRISPR/Cas9 system
   8071..8089    +  CDS            small t antigen (fragment): SV40 (simian virus 40) small t antigen
   8115..8326    +  promoter       EF-1α core promoter: core promoter for human elongation factor EF-1α
   8351..12454   +  CDS            Cas9: Cas9 (Csn1) endonuclease from the Streptococcus pyogenes Type II CRISPR/Cas system generates RNA-guided double strand breaks in DNA
  12592..13189   +  CDS            PuroR (fragment): puromycin N-acetyltransferase; pac from Streptomyces; confers resistance to puromycin
  13205..13793   +  misc_feature   WPRE: woodchuck hepatitis virus posttranscriptional regulatory element
  13844..13863   +  misc_feature   cPPT/CTS (fragment): central polypurine tract and central termination sequence of HIV-1
  13865..14098   +  LTR            3' LTR (ΔU3): self-inactivating 3' long terminal repeat (LTR) from HIV-1
  14130..14354   +  polyA_signal   bGH poly(A) signal: bovine growth hormone polyadenylation signal
  14358..14379   +  promoter       SV40 promoter (fragment): SV40 enhancer and early promoter
  14400..14828   +  rep_origin     f1 ori (sequence partly withheld): f1 bacteriophage origin of replication; arrow indicates direction of (+) strand synthesis
  14842..102     +  promoter       SV40 promoter (across the origin): SV40 enhancer and early promoter
>Addgene plasmid #85402 | Lenti-multi-CRISPR | addgene full sequence | sequence record 237636 | Addgene NGS Result
TGACTAATTTTTTTTATTTATGCAGAGGCCGAGGCCGCCTCTGCCTCTGAGCTATTCCAGAAGTAGTGAG
GAGGCTTTTTTGGAGGCCTAGGCTTTTGCAAAAAGCTCCCGGGAGCTTGTATATCCATTTTCGGATCTGA
TCAGCACGTGTTGACAATTAATCATCGGCATAGTATATCGGCATAGTATAATACGACAAGGTGAGGAACT
AAACCATGGCCAAGTTGACCAGTGCCGTTCCGGTGCTCACCGCGCGCGACGTCGCCGGAGCGGTCGAGTT
CTGGACCGACCGGCTCGGGTTCTCCCGGGACTTCGTGGAGGACGACTTCGCCGGTGTGGTCCGGGACGAC
GTGACCCTGTTCATCAGCGCGGTCCAGGACCAGGTGGTGCCGGACAACACCCTGGCCTGGGTGTGGGTGC
GCGGCCTGGACGAGCTGTACGCCGAGTGGTCGGAGGTCGTGTCCACGAACTTCCGGGACGCCTCCGGGCC
GGCCATGACCGAGATCGGCGAGCAGCCGTGGGGGCGGGAGTTCGCCCTGCGCGACCCGGCCGGCAACTGC
GTGCACTTCGTGGCCGAGGAGCAGGACTGACACGTGCTACGAGATTTCGATTCCACCGCCGCCTTCTATG
AAAGGTTGGGCTTCGGAATCGTTTTCCGGGACGCCGGCTGGATGATCCTCCAGCGCGGGGATCTCATGCT
GGAGTTCTTCGCCCACCCCAACTTGTTTATTGCAGCTTATAATGGTTACAAATAAAGCAATAGCATCACA
AATTTCACAAATAAAGCATTTTTTTCACTGCATTCTAGTTGTGGTTTGTCCAAACTCATCAATGTATCTT
ATCATGTCTGTATACCGTCGACCTCTAGCTAGAGCTTGGCGTAATCATGGTCATAGCTGTTTCCTGTGTG
AAATTGTTATCCGCTCACAATTCCACACAACATACGAGCCGGAAGCATAAAGTGTAAAGCCTGGGGTGCC
TAATGAGTGAGCTAACTCACATTAATTGCGTTGCGCTCACTGCCCGCTTTCCAGTCGGGAAACCTGTCGT
GCCAGCTGCATTAATGAATCGGCCAACGCGCGGGGAGAGGCGGTTTGCGTATTGGGCGCTCTTCCGCTTC
CTCGCTCACTGACTCGCTGCGCTCGGTCGTTCGGCTGCGGCGAGCGGTATCAGCTCACTCAAAGGCGGTA
ATACGGTTATCCACAGAATCAGGGGATAACGCAGGAAAGAACATGTGAGCAAAAGGCCAGCAAAAGGCCA
GGAACCGTAAAAAGGCCGCGTTGCTGGCGTTTTTCCATAGGCTCCGCCCCCCTGACGAGCATCACAAAAA
TCGACGCTCAAGTCAGAGGTGGCGAAACCCGACAGGACTATAAAGATACCAGGCGTTTCCCCCTGGAAGC
TCCCTCGTGCGCTCTCCTGTTCCGACCCTGCCGCTTACCGGATACCTGTCCGCCTTTCTCCCTTCGGGAA
GCGTGGCGCTTTCTCATAGCTCACGCTGTAGGTATCTCAGTTCGGTGTAGGTCGTTCGCTCCAAGCTGGG
CTGTGTGCACGAACCCCCCGTTCAGCCCGACCGCTGCGCCTTATCCGGTAACTATCGTCTTGAGTCCAAC
CCGGTAAGACACGACTTATCGCCACTGGCAGCAGCCACTGGTAACAGGATTAGCAGAGCGAGGTATGTAG
GCGGTGCTACAGAGTTCTTGAAGTGGTGGCCTAACTACGGCTACACTAGAAGAACAGTATTTGGTATCTG
CGCTCTGCTGAAGCCAGTTACCTTCGGAAAAAGAGTTGGTAGCTCTTGATCCGGCAAACAAACCACCGCT
GGTAGCGGTGGTTTTTTTGTTTGCAAGCAGCAGATTACGCGCAGAAAAAAAGGATCTCAAGAAGATCCTT
TGATCTTTTCTACGGGGTCTGACGCTCAGTGGAACGAAAACTCACGTTAAGGGATTTTGGTCATGAGATT
ATCAAAAAGGATCTTCACCTAGATCCTTTTAAATTAAAAATGAAGTTTTAAATCAATCTAAAGTATATAT
GAGTAAACTTGGTCTGACAGTTACCAATGCTTAATCAGTGAGGCACCTATCTCAGCGATCTGTCTATTTC
GTTCATCCATAGTTGCCTGACTCCCCGTCGTGTAGATAACTACGATACGGGAGGGCTTACCATCTGGCCC
CAGTGCTGCAATGATACCGCGAGACCCACGCTCACCGGCTCCAGATTTATCAGCAATAAACCAGCCAGCC
GGAAGGGCCGAGCGCAGAAGTGGTCCTGCAACTTTATCCGCCTCCATCCAGTCTATTAATTGTTGCCGGG
AAGCTAGAGTAAGTAGTTCGCCAGTTAATAGTTTGCGCAACGTTGTTGCCATTGCTACAGGCATCGTGGT
GTCACGCTCGTCGTTTGGTATGGCTTCATTCAGCTCCGGTTCCCAACGATCAAGGCGAGTTACATGATCC
CCCATGTTGTGCAAAAAAGCGGTTAGCTCCTTCGGTCCTCCGATCGTTGTCAGAAGTAAGTTGGCCGCAG
TGTTATCACTCATGGTTATGGCAGCACTGCATAATTCTCTTACTGTCATGCCATCCGTAAGATGCTTTTC
TGTGACTGGTGAGTACTCAACCAAGTCATTCTGAGAATAGTGTATGCGGCGACCGAGTTGCTCTTGCCCG
GCGTCAATACGGGATAATACCGCGCCACATAGCAGAACTTTAAAAGTGCTCATCATTGGAAAACGTTCTT
CGGGGCGAAAACTCTCAAGGATCTTACCGCTGTTGAGATCCAGTTCGATGTAACCCACTCGTGCACCCAA
CTGATCTTCAGCATCTTTTACTTTCACCAGCGTTTCTGGGTGAGCAAAAACAGGAAGGCAAAATGCCGCA
AAAAAGGGAATAAGGGCGACACGGAAATGTTGAATACTCATACTCTTCCTTTTTCAATATTATTGAAGCA
TTTATCAGGGTTATTGTCTCATGAGCGGATACATATTTGAATGTATTTAGAAAAATAAACAAATAGGGGT
TCCGCGCACATTTCCCCGAAAAGTGCCACCTGACGTCGACGGATCGGGAGATCTCCCGATCCCCTATGGT
GCACTCTCAGTACAATCTGCTCTGATGCCGCATAGTTAAGCCAGTATCTGCTCCCTGCTTGTGTGTTGGA
GGTCGCTGAGTAGTGCGCGAGCAAAATTTAAGCTACAACAAGGCAAGGCTTGACCGACAATTGCATGAAG
AATCTGCTTAGGGTTAGGCGTTTTGCGCTGCTTCGCGATGTACGGGCCAGATATACGCGTTGACATTGAT
TATTGACTAGTTATTAATAGTAATCAATTACGGGGTCATTAGTTCATAGCCCATATATGGAGTTCCGCGT
TACATAACTTACGGTAAATGGCCCGCCTGGCTGACCGCCCAACGACCCCCGCCCATTGACGTCAATAATG
ACGTATGTTCCCATAGTAACGCCAATAGGGACTTTCCATTGACGTCAATGGGTGGAGTATTTACGGTAAA
CTGCCCACTTGGCAGTACATCAAGTGTATCATATGCCAAGTACGCCCCCTATTGACGTCAATGACGGTAA
ATGGCCCGCCTGGCATTATGCCCAGTACATGACCTTATGGGACTTTCCTACTTGGCAGTACATCTACGTA
TTAGTCATCGCTATTACCATGGTGATGCGGTTTTGGCAGTACATCAATGGGCGTGGATAGCGGTTTGACT
CACGGGGATTTCCAAGTCTCCACCCCATTGACGTCAATGGGAGTTTGTTTTGGCACCAAAATCAACGGGA
CTTTCCAAAATGTCGTAACAACTCCGCCCCATTGACGCAAATGGGCGGTAGGCGTGTACGGTGGGAGGTC
TATATAAGCAGCGCGTTTTGCCTGTACTGGGTCTCTCTGGTTAGACCAGATCTGAGCCTGGGAGCTCTCT
GGCTAACTAGGGAACCCACTGCTTAAGCCTCAATAAAGCTTGCCTTGAGTGCTTCAAGTAGTGTGTGCCC
GTCTGTTGTGTGACTCTGGTAACTAGAGATCCCTCAGACCCTTTTAGTCAGTGTGGAAAATCTCTAGCAG
TGGCGCCCGAACAGGGACTTGAAAGCGAAAGGGAAACCAGAGGAGCTCTCTCGACGCAGGACTCGGCTTG
CTGAAGCGCGCACGGCAAGAGGCGAGGGGCGGCGACTGGTGAGTACGCCAAAAATTTTGACTAGCGGAGG
CTAGAAGGAGAGAGATGGGTGCGAGAGCGTCAGTATTAAGCGGGGGAGAATTAGATCGCGATGGGAAAAA
ATTCGGTTAAGGCCAGGGGGAAAGAAAAAATATAAATTAAAACATATAGTATGGGCAAGCAGGGAGCTAG
AACGATTCGCAGTTAATCCTGGCCTGTTAGAAACATCAGAAGGCTGTAGACAAATACTGGGACAGCTACA
ACCATCCCTTCAGACAGGATCAGAAGAACTTAGATCATTATATAATACAGTAGCAACCCTCTATTGTGTG
CATCAAAGGATAGAGATAAAAGACACCAAGGAAGCTTTAGACAAGATAGAGGAAGAGCAAAACAAAAGTA
AGACCACCGCACAGCAAGCGGCCGCTGATCTTCAGACCTGGAGGAGGAGATATGAGGGACAATTGGAGAA
GTGAATTATATAAATATAAAGTAGTAAAAATTGAACCATTAGGAGTAGCACCCACCAAGGCAAAGAGAAG
AGTGGTGCAGAGAGAAAAAAGAGCAGTGGGAATAGGAGCTTTGTTCCTTGGGTTCTTGGGAGCAGCAGGA
AGCACTATGGGCGCAGCGTCAATGACGCTGACGGTACAGGCCAGACAATTATTGTCTGGTATAGTGCAGC
AGCAGAACAATTTGCTGAGGGCTATTGAGGCGCAACAGCATCTGTTGCAACTCACAGTCTGGGGCATCAA
GCAGCTCCAGGCAAGAATCCTGGCTGTGGAAAGATACCTAAAGGATCAACAGCTCCTGGGGATTTGGGGT
TGCTCTGGAAAACTCATTTGCACCACTGCTGTGCCTTGGAATGCTAGTTGGAGTAATAAATCTCTGGAAC
AGATTTGGAATCACACGACCTGGATGGAGTGGGACAGAGAAATTAACAATTACACAAGCTTAATACACTC
CTTAATTGAAGAATCGCAAAACCAGCAAGAAAAGAATGAACAAGAATTATTGGAATTAGATAAATGGGCA
AGTTTGTGGAATTGGTTTAACATAACAAATTGGCTGTGGTATATAAAATTATTCATAATGATAGTAGGAG
GCTTGGTAGGTTTAAGAATAGTTTTTGCTGTACTTTCTATAGTGAATAGAGTTAGGCAGGGATATTCACC
ATTATCGTTTCAGACCCACCTCCCAACCCCGAGGGGACCCGACAGGCCCGAAGGAATAGAAGAAGAAGGT
GGAGAGAGAGACAGAGACAGATCCATTCGATTAGTGAACGGATCGGCACTGCGTGCGCCAATTCTGCAGA
CAAATGGCAGTATTCATCCACAATTTTAAAAGAAAAGGGGGGATTGGGGGGTACAGTGCAGGGGAAAGAA
TAGTAGACATAATAGCAACAGACATACAAACTAAAGAATTACAAAAACAAATTACAAAAATTCAAAATTT
TCGGGTTTATTACAGGGACAGCAGAGATCCAGTTTGGTTAATTAAGGTACCGAGGGCCTATTTCCCATGA
TTCCTTCATATTTGCATATACGATACAAGGCTGTTAGAGAGATAATTAGAATTAATTTGACTGTAAACAC
AAAGATATTAGTACAAAATACGTGACGTAGAAAGTAATAATTTCTTGGGTAGTTTGCAGTTTTAAAATTA
TGTTTTAAAATGGACTATCATATGCTTACCGTAACTTGAAAGTATTTCGATTTCTTGGCTTTATATATCT
TGTGGAAAGGACGAAACACCGGAGACGATTAGGCACCCCAGGCTTTACACTTTATGCTTCCGGCTCGTAT
AATGTGTGGATTTTGAGTTAGGATCCGTCGAGATTTTCAGGAGCTAAGGAAGCTAAAATGGAGAAAAAAA
TCACTGGATATACCACCGTTGATATATCCCAATGGCATCGTAAAGAACATTTTGAGGCATTTCAGTCAGT
TGCTCAATGTACCTATAACCAGACCGTTCAGCTGGATATTACGGCCTTTTTAAAGACCGTAAAGAAAAAT
AAGCACAAGTTTTATCCGGCCTTTATTCACATTCTTGCCCGCCTGATGAATGCTCATCCGGAATTCCGTA
TGGCAATGAAAGACGGTGAGCTGGTGATATGGGATAGTGTTCACCCTTGTTACACCGTTTTCCATGAGCA
AACTGAAACGTTTTCATCGCTCTGGAGTGAATACCACGACGATTTCCGGCAGTTTCTACACATATATTCG
CAAGATGTGGCGTGTTACGGTGAAAACCTGGCCTATTTCCCTAAAGGGTTTATTGAGAATATGTTTTTCG
TCTCAGCCAATCCCTGGGTGAGTTTCACCAGTTTTGATTTAAACGTGGCCAATATGGACAACTTCTTCGC
CCCCGTTTTCACCATGGGCAAATATTATACGCAAGGCGACAAGGTGCTGATGCCGCTGGCGATTCAGGTT
CATCATGCCGTTTGTGATGGCTTCCATGTCGGCAGAATGCTTAATGAATTACAACAGTACTGCGATGAGT
GGCAGGGCGGGGCGTAAAGATCTGGATCCGGCTTACTAAAAGCCAGATAACAGTATGCGTATTTGCGCGC
TGATTTTTGCGGTATAAGAATATATACTGATATGTATACCCGAAGTATGTCAAAAAGAGGTATGCTATGA
AGCAGCGTATTACAGTGACAGTTGACAGCGACAGCTATCAGTTGCTCAAGGCATATATGATGTCAATATC
TCCGGTCTGGTAAGCACAACCATGCAGAATGAAGCCCGTCGTCTGCGTGCCGAACGCTGGAAAGCGGAAA
ATCAGGAAGGGATGGCTGAGGTCGCCCGGTTTATTGAAATGAACGGCTCTTTTGCTGACGAGAACAGGGG
CTGGTGAAATGCAGTTTAAGGTTTACACCTATAAAAGAGAGAGCCGTTATCGTCTGTTTGTGGATGTACA
GAGTGATATTATTGACACGCCCGGGCGACGGATGGTGATCCCCCTGGCCAGTGCACGTCTGCTGTCAGAT
AAAGTCTCCCGTGAACTTTACCCGGTGGTGCATATCGGGGATGAAAGCTGGCGCATGATGACCACCGATA
TGGCCAGTGTGCCGGTCTCCGTTATCGGGGAAGAAGTGGCTGATCTCAGCCACCGCGAAAATGACATCAA
AAACGCCATTAACCTGATGTTCTGGGGAATATAAATGTCAGGCTCCCTTATACACAGCCAGTCTGCAGCT
GGGTTTTAGAGCTAGAAATAGCAAGTTAAAATAAGGCTAGTCCGTTATCAACTTGAAAAAGTGGCACCGA
GTCGGTGCTTTTTTAAGCTTGGCGTAACTAGATCTTGAGACAAATGGCAGTATTCATCCACAATTTTAAA
AGAAAAGGGGGGATTGGGGGGTACAGTGCAGGGGAAAGAGTCCGGCAAGTTTGTGGAATTGGTTTAACAT
AACAAATTGGCTGTGGTATATAAAATTATTCATAATGATAGTAGGAGGCTTGGTAGGTTTAAGAATAGTT
TTTGCTGTACTTTCTATAGTGAATAGAGTTAGGCAGGGATATTCACCATTATCGTTTCAGACCCACCTCC
CAACCCCGAGGGGACCCAGAGAGGGCCTATTTCCCATGATTCCTTCATATTTGCATATACGATACAAGGC
TGTTAGAGAGATAATTAGAATTAATTTGACTGTAAACACAAAGATATTAGTACAAAATACGTGACGTAGA
AAGTAATAATTTCTTGGGTAGTTTGCAGTTTTAAAATTATGTTTTAAAATGGACTATCATATGCTTACCG
TAACTTGAAAGTATTTCGATTTCTTGGCTTTATATATCTTGTGGAAAGGACGAAACACCGCGTCTCTGTT
TTAGAGCTAGAAATAGCAAGTTAAAATAAGGCTAGTCCGTTATCAACTTGAAAAAGTGGCACCGAGTCGG
TGCTTTTTTGAATTCGCTAGCTAGGTCTTGAAAGGAGTGGGAATTGGCTCCGGTGCCCGTCAGTGGGCAG
AGCGCACATCGCCCACAGTCCCCGAGAAGTTGGGGGGAGGGGTCGGCAATTGATCCGGTGCCTAGAGAAG
GTGGCGCGGGGTAAACTGGGAAAGTGATGTCGTGTACTGGCTCCGCCTTTTTCCCGAGGGTGGGGGAGAA
CCGTATATAAGTGCAGTAGTCGCCGTGAACGTTCTTTTTCGCAACGGGTTTGCCGCCAGAACACAGGACC
GGTTCTAGAGCGCTGCCACCATGGACAAGAAGTACAGCATCGGCCTGGACATCGGCACCAACTCTGTGGG
CTGGGCCGTGATCACCGACGAGTACAAGGTGCCCAGCAAGAAATTCAAGGTGCTGGGCAACACCGACCGG
CACAGCATCAAGAAGAACCTGATCGGAGCCCTGCTGTTCGACAGCGGCGAAACAGCCGAGGCCACCCGGC
TGAAGAGAACCGCCAGAAGAAGATACACCAGACGGAAGAACCGGATCTGCTATCTGCAAGAGATCTTCAG
CAACGAGATGGCCAAGGTGGACGACAGCTTCTTCCACAGACTGGAAGAGTCCTTCCTGGTGGAAGAGGAT
AAGAAGCACGAGCGGCACCCCATCTTCGGCAACATCGTGGACGAGGTGGCCTACCACGAGAAGTACCCCA
CCATCTACCACCTGAGAAAGAAACTGGTGGACAGCACCGACAAGGCCGACCTGCGGCTGATCTATCTGGC
CCTGGCCCACATGATCAAGTTCCGGGGCCACTTCCTGATCGAGGGCGACCTGAACCCCGACAACAGCGAC
GTGGACAAGCTGTTCATCCAGCTGGTGCAGACCTACAACCAGCTGTTCGAGGAAAACCCCATCAACGCCA
GCGGCGTGGACGCCAAGGCCATCCTGTCTGCCAGACTGAGCAAGAGCAGACGGCTGGAAAATCTGATCGC
CCAGCTGCCCGGCGAGAAGAAGAATGGCCTGTTCGGAAACCTGATTGCCCTGAGCCTGGGCCTGACCCCC
AACTTCAAGAGCAACTTCGACCTGGCCGAGGATGCCAAACTGCAGCTGAGCAAGGACACCTACGACGACG
ACCTGGACAACCTGCTGGCCCAGATCGGCGACCAGTACGCCGACCTGTTTCTGGCCGCCAAGAACCTGTC
CGACGCCATCCTGCTGAGCGACATCCTGAGAGTGAACACCGAGATCACCAAGGCCCCCCTGAGCGCCTCT
ATGATCAAGAGATACGACGAGCACCACCAGGACCTGACCCTGCTGAAAGCTCTCGTGCGGCAGCAGCTGC
CTGAGAAGTACAAAGAGATTTTCTTCGACCAGAGCAAGAACGGCTACGCCGGCTACATTGACGGCGGAGC
CAGCCAGGAAGAGTTCTACAAGTTCATCAAGCCCATCCTGGAAAAGATGGACGGCACCGAGGAACTGCTC
GTGAAGCTGAACAGAGAGGACCTGCTGCGGAAGCAGCGGACCTTCGACAACGGCAGCATCCCCCACCAGA
TCCACCTGGGAGAGCTGCACGCCATTCTGCGGCGGCAGGAAGATTTTTACCCATTCCTGAAGGACAACCG
GGAAAAGATCGAGAAGATCCTGACCTTCCGCATCCCCTACTACGTGGGCCCTCTGGCCAGGGGAAACAGC
AGATTCGCCTGGATGACCAGAAAGAGCGAGGAAACCATCACCCCCTGGAACTTCGAGGAAGTGGTGGACA
AGGGCGCTTCCGCCCAGAGCTTCATCGAGCGGATGACCAACTTCGATAAGAACCTGCCCAACGAGAAGGT
GCTGCCCAAGCACAGCCTGCTGTACGAGTACTTCACCGTGTATAACGAGCTGACCAAAGTGAAATACGTG
ACCGAGGGAATGAGAAAGCCCGCCTTCCTGAGCGGCGAGCAGAAAAAGGCCATCGTGGACCTGCTGTTCA
AGACCAACCGGAAAGTGACCGTGAAGCAGCTGAAAGAGGACTACTTCAAGAAAATCGAGTGCTTCGACTC
CGTGGAAATCTCCGGCGTGGAAGATCGGTTCAACGCCTCCCTGGGCACATACCACGATCTGCTGAAAATT
ATCAAGGACAAGGACTTCCTGGACAATGAGGAAAACGAGGACATTCTGGAAGATATCGTGCTGACCCTGA
CACTGTTTGAGGACAGAGAGATGATCGAGGAACGGCTGAAAACCTATGCCCACCTGTTCGACGACAAAGT
GATGAAGCAGCTGAAGCGGCGGAGATACACCGGCTGGGGCAGGCTGAGCCGGAAGCTGATCAACGGCATC
CGGGACAAGCAGTCCGGCAAGACAATCCTGGATTTCCTGAAGTCCGACGGCTTCGCCAACAGAAACTTCA
TGCAGCTGATCCACGACGACAGCCTGACCTTTAAAGAGGACATCCAGAAAGCCCAGGTGTCCGGCCAGGG
CGATAGCCTGCACGAGCACATTGCCAATCTGGCCGGCAGCCCCGCCATTAAGAAGGGCATCCTGCAGACA
GTGAAGGTGGTGGACGAGCTCGTGAAAGTGATGGGCCGGCACAAGCCCGAGAACATCGTGATCGAAATGG
CCAGAGAGAACCAGACCACCCAGAAGGGACAGAAGAACAGCCGCGAGAGAATGAAGCGGATCGAAGAGGG
CATCAAAGAGCTGGGCAGCCAGATCCTGAAAGAACACCCCGTGGAAAACACCCAGCTGCAGAACGAGAAG
CTGTACCTGTACTACCTGCAGAATGGGCGGGATATGTACGTGGACCAGGAACTGGACATCAACCGGCTGT
CCGACTACGATGTGGACCATATCGTGCCTCAGAGCTTTCTGAAGGACGACTCCATCGACAACAAGGTGCT
GACCAGAAGCGACAAGAACCGGGGCAAGAGCGACAACGTGCCCTCCGAAGAGGTCGTGAAGAAGATGAAG
AACTACTGGCGGCAGCTGCTGAACGCCAAGCTGATTACCCAGAGAAAGTTCGACAATCTGACCAAGGCCG
AGAGAGGCGGCCTGAGCGAACTGGATAAGGCCGGCTTCATCAAGAGACAGCTGGTGGAAACCCGGCAGAT
CACAAAGCACGTGGCACAGATCCTGGACTCCCGGATGAACACTAAGTACGACGAGAATGACAAGCTGATC
CGGGAAGTGAAAGTGATCACCCTGAAGTCCAAGCTGGTGTCCGATTTCCGGAAGGATTTCCAGTTTTACA
AAGTGCGCGAGATCAACAACTACCACCACGCCCACGACGCCTACCTGAACGCCGTCGTGGGAACCGCCCT
GATCAAAAAGTACCCTAAGCTGGAAAGCGAGTTCGTGTACGGCGACTACAAGGTGTACGACGTGCGGAAG
ATGATCGCCAAGAGCGAGCAGGAAATCGGCAAGGCTACCGCCAAGTACTTCTTCTACAGCAACATCATGA
ACTTTTTCAAGACCGAGATTACCCTGGCCAACGGCGAGATCCGGAAGCGGCCTCTGATCGAGACAAACGG
CGAAACCGGGGAGATCGTGTGGGATAAGGGCCGGGATTTTGCCACCGTGCGGAAAGTGCTGAGCATGCCC
CAAGTGAATATCGTGAAAAAGACCGAGGTGCAGACAGGCGGCTTCAGCAAAGAGTCTATCCTGCCCAAGA
GGAACAGCGATAAGCTGATCGCCAGAAAGAAGGACTGGGACCCTAAGAAGTACGGCGGCTTCGACAGCCC
CACCGTGGCCTATTCTGTGCTGGTGGTGGCCAAAGTGGAAAAGGGCAAGTCCAAGAAACTGAAGAGTGTG
AAAGAGCTGCTGGGGATCACCATCATGGAAAGAAGCAGCTTCGAGAAGAATCCCATCGACTTTCTGGAAG
CCAAGGGCTACAAAGAAGTGAAAAAGGACCTGATCATCAAGCTGCCTAAGTACTCCCTGTTCGAGCTGGA
AAACGGCCGGAAGAGAATGCTGGCCTCTGCCGGCGAACTGCAGAAGGGAAACGAACTGGCCCTGCCCTCC
AAATATGTGAACTTCCTGTACCTGGCCAGCCACTATGAGAAGCTGAAGGGCTCCCCCGAGGATAATGAGC
AGAAACAGCTGTTTGTGGAACAGCACAAGCACTACCTGGACGAGATCATCGAGCAGATCAGCGAGTTCTC
CAAGAGAGTGATCCTGGCCGACGCTAATCTGGACAAAGTGCTGTCCGCCTACAACAAGCACCGGGATAAG
CCCATCAGAGAGCAGGCCGAGAATATCATCCACCTGTTTACCCTGACCAATCTGGGAGCCCCTGCCGCCT
TCAAGTACTTTGACACCACCATCGACCGGAAGAGGTACACCAGCACCAAAGAGGTGCTGGACGCCACCCT
GATCCACCAGAGCATCACCGGCCTGTACGAGACACGGATCGACCTGTCTCAGCTGGGAGGCGACAAGCGA
CCTGCCGCCACAAAGAAGGCTGGACAGGCTAAGAAGAAGAAAGATTACAAAGACGATGACGATAAGGGAT
CCGGCGCAACAAACTTCTCTCTGCTGAAACAAGCCGGAGATGTCGAAGAGAATCCTGGACCGACCGAGTA
CAAGCCCACGGTGCGCCTCGCCACCCGCGACGACGTCCCCAGGGCCGTACGCACCCTCGCCGCCGCGTTC
GCCGACTACCCCGCCACGCGCCACACCGTCGATCCGGACCGCCACATCGAGCGGGTCACCGAGCTGCAAG
AACTCTTCCTCACGCGCGTCGGGCTCGACATCGGCAAGGTGTGGGTCGCGGACGACGGCGCCGCGGTGGC
GGTCTGGACCACGCCGGAGAGCGTCGAAGCGGGGGCGGTGTTCGCCGAGATCGGCCCGCGCATGGCCGAG
TTGAGCGGTTCCCGGCTGGCCGCGCAGCAACAGATGGAAGGCCTCCTGGCGCCGCACCGGCCCAAGGAGC
CCGCGTGGTTCCTGGCCACCGTCGGAGTCTCGCCCGACCACCAGGGCAAGGGTCTGGGCAGCGCCGTCGT
GCTCCCCGGAGTGGAGGCGGCCGAGCGCGCCGGGGTGCCCGCCTTCCTGGAGACCTCCGCGCCCCGCAAC
CTCCCCTTCTACGAGCGGCTCGGCTTCACCGTCACCGCCGACGTCGAGGTGCCCGAAGGACCGCGCACCT
GGTGCATGACCCGCAAGCCCGGTGCCTGAACGCGTTAAGTCGACAATCAACCTCTGGATTACAAAATTTG
TGAAAGATTGACTGGTATTCTTAACTATGTTGCTCCTTTTACGCTATGTGGATACGCTGCTTTAATGCCT
TTGTATCATGCTATTGCTTCCCGTATGGCTTTCATTTTCTCCTCCTTGTATAAATCCTGGTTGCTGTCTC
TTTATGAGGAGTTGTGGCCCGTTGTCAGGCAACGTGGCGTGGTGTGCACTGTGTTTGCTGACGCAACCCC
CACTGGTTGGGGCATTGCCACCACCTGTCAGCTCCTTTCCGGGACTTTCGCTTTCCCCCTCCCTATTGCC
ACGGCGGAACTCATCGCCGCCTGCCTTGCCCGCTGCTGGACAGGGGCTCGGCTGTTGGGCACTGACAATT
CCGTGGTGTTGTCGGGGAAATCATCGTCCTTTCCTTGGCTGCTCGCCTGTGTTGCCACCTGGATTCTGCG
CGGGACGTCCTTCTGCTACGTCCCTTCGGCCCTCAATCCAGCGGACCTTCCTTCCCGCGGCCTGCTGCCG
GCTCTGCGGCCTCTTCCGCGTCTTCGCCTTCGCCCTCAGACGAGTCGGATCTCCCTTTGGGCCGCCTCCC
CGCGTCGACTTTAAGACCAATGACTTACAAGGCAGCTGTAGATCTTAGCCACTTTTTAAAAGAAAAGGGG
GGACTGGAAGGGCTAATTCACTCCCAACGAAGACAAGATCTGCTTTTTGCTTGTACTGGGTCTCTCTGGT
TAGACCAGATCTGAGCCTGGGAGCTCTCTGGCTAACTAGGGAACCCACTGCTTAAGCCTCAATAAAGCTT
GCCTTGAGTGCTTCAAGTAGTGTGTGCCCGTCTGTTGTGTGACTCTGGTAACTAGAGATCCCTCAGACCC
TTTTAGTCAGTGTGGAAAATCTCTAGCAGGGCCCGTTTAAACCCGCTGATCAGCCTCGACTGTGCCTTCT
AGTTGCCAGCCATCTGTTGTTTGCCCCTCCCCCGTGCCTTCCTTGACCCTGGAAGGTGCCACTCCCACTG
TCCTTTCCTAATAAAATGAGGAAATTGCATCGCATTGTCTGAGTAGGTGTCATTCTATTCTGGGGGGTGG
GGTGGGGCAGGACAGCAAGGGGGAGGATTGGGAAGACAATAGCAGGCATGCTGGGGATGCGGTGGGCTCT
ATGGCTTCTGAGGCGGAAAGAACCAGCTGGGGCTCTAGGGGGTATCCCC
[124 nt withheld, positions 14400-14523]
C
[91 nt withheld, positions 14525-14615]
A
[49 nt withheld, positions 14617-14665]
CCTTTGACGTTGGAGTCCACGTTCTTT
[37 nt withheld, positions 14693-14729]
ACCCTATCTCGGTCTATTCTTTTGATTTATAAGGGATTTTGCCGATTTCGGCCTATTGGTTAAAAAATGA
GCTGATTTAACAAAAATTTAACGCGAATTAATTCTGTGGAATGTGTGTCAGTTAGGGTGTGGAAAGTCCC
CAGGCTCCCCAGCAGGCAGAAGTATGCAAAGCATGCATCTCAATTAGTCAGCAACCAGGTGTGGAAAGTC
CCCAGGCTCCCCAGCAGGCAGAAGTATGCAAAGCATGCATCTCAATTAGTCAGCAACCATAGTCCCGCCC
CTAACTCCGCCCATCCCGCCCCTAACTCCGCCCAGTTCCGCCCATTCTCCGCCCCATGGC
