>Addgene plasmid #85402 | Lenti-multi-CRISPR | addgene partial sequence | sequence record 169778 | Addgene partial plasmid NGS result (a portion of the SV40 promoter upstream of the BleoR resistance marker is not represented)
CTGCCTCTGAGCTATTCCAGAAGTAGTGAGGAGGCTTTTTTGGAGGCCTAGGCTTTTGCAAAAAGCTCCC
GGGAGCTTGTATATCCATTTTCGGATCTGATCAGCACGTGTTGACAATTAATCATCGGCATAGTATATCG
GCATAGTATAATACGACAAGGTGAGGAACTAAACCATGGCCAAGTTGACCAGTGCCGTTCCGGTGCTCAC
CGCGCGCGACGTCGCCGGAGCGGTCGAGTTCTGGACCGACCGGCTCGGGTTCTCCCGGGACTTCGTGGAG
GACGACTTCGCCGGTGTGGTCCGGGACGACGTGACCCTGTTCATCAGCGCGGTCCAGGACCAGGTGGTGC
CGGACAACACCCTGGCCTGGGTGTGGGTGCGCGGCCTGGACGAGCTGTACGCCGAGTGGTCGGAGGTCGT
GTCCACGAACTTCCGGGACGCCTCCGGGCCGGCCATGACCGAGATCGGCGAGCAGCCGTGGGGGCGGGAG
TTCGCCCTGCGCGACCCGGCCGGCAACTGCGTGCACTTCGTGGCCGAGGAGCAGGACTGACACGTGCTAC
GAGATTTCGATTCCACCGCCGCCTTCTATGAAAGGTTGGGCTTCGGAATCGTTTTCCGGGACGCCGGCTG
GATGATCCTCCAGCGCGGGGATCTCATGCTGGAGTTCTTCGCCCACCCCAACTTGTTTATTGCAGCTTAT
AATGGTTACAAATAAAGCAATAGCATCACAAATTTCACAAATAAAGCATTTTTTTCACTGCATTCTAGTT
GTGGTTTGTCCAAACTCATCAATGTATCTTATCATGTCTGTATACCGTCGACCTCTAGCTAGAGCTTGGC
GTAATCATGGTCATAGCTGTTTCCTGTGTGAAATTGTTATCCGCTCACAATTCCACACAACATACGAGCC
GGAAGCATAAAGTGTAAAGCCTGGGGTGCCTAATGAGTGAGCTAACTCACATTAATTGCGTTGCGCTCAC
TGCCCGCTTTCCAGTCGGGAAACCTGTCGTGCCAGCTGCATTAATGAATCGGCCAACGCGCGGGGAGAGG
CGGTTTGCGTATTGGGCGCTCTTCCGCTTCCTCGCTCACTGACTCGCTGCGCTCGGTCGTTCGGCTGCGG
CGAGCGGTATCAGCTCACTCAAAGGCGGTAATACGGTTATCCACAGAATCAGGGGATAACGCAGGAAAGA
ACATGTGAGCAAAAGGCCAGCAAAAGGCCAGGAACCGTAAAAAGGCCGCGTTGCTGGCGTTTTTCCATAG
GCTCCGCCCCCCTGACGAGCATCACAAAAATCGACGCTCAAGTCAGAGGTGGCGAAACCCGACAGGACTA
TAAAGATACCAGGCGTTTCCCCCTGGAAGCTCCCTCGTGCGCTCTCCTGTTCCGACCCTGCCGCTTACCG
GATACCTGTCCGCCTTTCTCCCTTCGGGAAGCGTGGCGCTTTCTCATAGCTCACGCTGTAGGTATCTCAG
TTCGGTGTAGGTCGTTCGCTCCAAGCTGGGCTGTGTGCACGAACCCCCCGTTCAGCCCGACCGCTGCGCC
TTATCCGGTAACTATCGTCTTGAGTCCAACCCGGTAAGACACGACTTATCGCCACTGGCAGCAGCCACTG
GTAACAGGATTAGCAGAGCGAGGTATGTAGGCGGTGCTACAGAGTTCTTGAAGTGGTGGCCTAACTACGG
CTACACTAGAAGAACAGTATTTGGTATCTGCGCTCTGCTGAAGCCAGTTACCTTCGGAAAAAGAGTTGGT
AGCTCTTGATCCGGCAAACAAACCACCGCTGGTAGCGGTGGTTTTTTTGTTTGCAAGCAGCAGATTACGC
GCAGAAAAAAAGGATCTCAAGAAGATCCTTTGATCTTTTCTACGGGGTCTGACGCTCAGTGGAACGAAAA
CTCACGTTAAGGGATTTTGGTCATGAGATTATCAAAAAGGATCTTCACCTAGATCCTTTTAAATTAAAAA
TGAAGTTTTAAATCAATCTAAAGTATATATGAGTAAACTTGGTCTGACAGTTACCAATGCTTAATCAGTG
AGGCACCTATCTCAGCGATCTGTCTATTTCGTTCATCCATAGTTGCCTGACTCCCCGTCGTGTAGATAAC
TACGATACGGGAGGGCTTACCATCTGGCCCCAGTGCTGCAATGATACCGCGAGACCCACGCTCACCGGCT
CCAGATTTATCAGCAATAAACCAGCCAGCCGGAAGGGCCGAGCGCAGAAGTGGTCCTGCAACTTTATCCG
CCTCCATCCAGTCTATTAATTGTTGCCGGGAAGCTAGAGTAAGTAGTTCGCCAGTTAATAGTTTGCGCAA
CGTTGTTGCCATTGCTACAGGCATCGTGGTGTCACGCTCGTCGTTTGGTATGGCTTCATTCAGCTCCGGT
TCCCAACGATCAAGGCGAGTTACATGATCCCCCATGTTGTGCAAAAAAGCGGTTAGCTCCTTCGGTCCTC
CGATCGTTGTCAGAAGTAAGTTGGCCGCAGTGTTATCACTCATGGTTATGGCAGCACTGCATAATTCTCT
TACTGTCATGCCATCCGTAAGATGCTTTTCTGTGACTGGTGAGTACTCAACCAAGTCATTCTGAGAATAG
TGTATGCGGCGACCGAGTTGCTCTTGCCCGGCGTCAATACGGGATAATACCGCGCCACATAGCAGAACTT
TAAAAGTGCTCATCATTGGAAAACGTTCTTCGGGGCGAAAACTCTCAAGGATCTTACCGCTGTTGAGATC
CAGTTCGATGTAACCCACTCGTGCACCCAACTGATCTTCAGCATCTTTTACTTTCACCAGCGTTTCTGGG
TGAGCAAAAACAGGAAGGCAAAATGCCGCAAAAAAGGGAATAAGGGCGACACGGAAATGTTGAATACTCA
TACTCTTCCTTTTTCAATATTATTGAAGCATTTATCAGGGTTATTGTCTCATGAGCGGATACATATTTGA
ATGTATTTAGAAAAATAAACAAATAGGGGTTCCGCGCACATTTCCCCGAAAAGTGCCACCTGACGTCGAC
GGATCGGGAGATCTCCCGATCCCCTATGGTGCACTCTCAGTACAATCTGCTCTGATGCCGCATAGTTAAG
CCAGTATCTGCTCCCTGCTTGTGTGTTGGAGGTCGCTGAGTAGTGCGCGAGCAAAATTTAAGCTACAACA
AGGCAAGGCTTGACCGACAATTGCATGAAGAATCTGCTTAGGGTTAGGCGTTTTGCGCTGCTTCGCGATG
TACGGGCCAGATATACGCGTTGACATTGATTATTGACTAGTTATTAATAGTAATCAATTACGGGGTCATT
AGTTCATAGCCCATATATGGAGTTCCGCGTTACATAACTTACGGTAAATGGCCCGCCTGGCTGACCGCCC
AACGACCCCCGCCCATTGACGTCAATAATGACGTATGTTCCCATAGTAACGCCAATAGGGACTTTCCATT
GACGTCAATGGGTGGAGTATTTACGGTAAACTGCCCACTTGGCAGTACATCAAGTGTATCATATGCCAAG
TACGCCCCCTATTGACGTCAATGACGGTAAATGGCCCGCCTGGCATTATGCCCAGTACATGACCTTATGG
GACTTTCCTACTTGGCAGTACATCTACGTATTAGTCATCGCTATTACCATGGTGATGCGGTTTTGGCAGT
ACATCAATGGGCGTGGATAGCGGTTTGACTCACGGGGATTTCCAAGTCTCCACCCCATTGACGTCAATGG
GAGTTTGTTTTGGCACCAAAATCAACGGGACTTTCCAAAATGTCGTAACAACTCCGCCCCATTGACGCAA
ATGGGCGGTAGGCGTGTACGGTGGGAGGTCTATATAAGCAGCGCGTTTTGCCTGTACTGGGTCTCTCTGG
TTAGACCAGATCTGAGCCTGGGAGCTCTCTGGCTAACTAGGGAACCCACTGCTTAAGCCTCAATAAAGCT
TGCCTTGAGTGCTTCAAGTAGTGTGTGCCCGTCTGTTGTGTGACTCTGGTAACTAGAGATCCCTCAGACC
CTTTTAGTCAGTGTGGAAAATCTCTAGCAGTGGCGCCCGAACAGGGACTTGAAAGCGAAAGGGAAACCAG
AGGAGCTCTCTCGACGCAGGACTCGGCTTGCTGAAGCGCGCACGGCAAGAGGCGAGGGGCGGCGACTGGT
GAGTACGCCAAAAATTTTGACTAGCGGAGGCTAGAAGGAGAGAGATGGGTGCGAGAGCGTCAGTATTAAG
CGGGGGAGAATTAGATCGCGATGGGAAAAAATTCGGTTAAGGCCAGGGGGAAAGAAAAAATATAAATTAA
AACATATAGTATGGGCAAGCAGGGAGCTAGAACGATTCGCAGTTAATCCTGGCCTGTTAGAAACATCAGA
AGGCTGTAGACAAATACTGGGACAGCTACAACCATCCCTTCAGACAGGATCAGAAGAACTTAGATCATTA
TATAATACAGTAGCAACCCTCTATTGTGTGCATCAAAGGATAGAGATAAAAGACACCAAGGAAGCTTTAG
ACAAGATAGAGGAAGAGCAAAACAAAAGTAAGACCACCGCACAGCAAGCGGCCGCTGATCTTCAGACCTG
GAGGAGGAGATATGAGGGACAATTGGAGAAGTGAATTATATAAATATAAAGTAGTAAAAATTGAACCATT
AGGAGTAGCACCCACCAAGGCAAAGAGAAGAGTGGTGCAGAGAGAAAAAAGAGCAGTGGGAATAGGAGCT
TTGTTCCTTGGGTTCTTGGGAGCAGCAGGAAGCACTATGGGCGCAGCGTCAATGACGCTGACGGTACAGG
CCAGACAATTATTGTCTGGTATAGTGCAGCAGCAGAACAATTTGCTGAGGGCTATTGAGGCGCAACAGCA
TCTGTTGCAACTCACAGTCTGGGGCATCAAGCAGCTCCAGGCAAGAATCCTGGCTGTGGAAAGATACCTA
AAGGATCAACAGCTCCTGGGGATTTGGGGTTGCTCTGGAAAACTCATTTGCACCACTGCTGTGCCTTGGA
ATGCTAGTTGGAGTAATAAATCTCTGGAACAGATTTGGAATCACACGACCTGGATGGAGTGGGACAGAGA
AATTAACAATTACACAAGCTTAATACACTCCTTAATTGAAGAATCGCAAAACCAGCAAGAAAAGAATGAA
CAAGAATTATTGGAATTAGATAAATGGGCAAGTTTGTGGAATTGGTTTAACATAACAAATTGGCTGTGGT
ATATAAAATTATTCATAATGATAGTAGGAGGCTTGGTAGGTTTAAGAATAGTTTTTGCTGTACTTTCTAT
AGTGAATAGAGTTAGGCAGGGATATTCACCATTATCGTTTCAGACCCACCTCCCAACCCCGAGGGGACCC
GACAGGCCCGAAGGAATAGAAGAAGAAGGTGGAGAGAGAGACAGAGACAGATCCATTCGATTAGTGAACG
GATCGGCACTGCGTGCGCCAATTCTGCAGACAAATGGCAGTATTCATCCACAATTTTAAAAGAAAAGGGG
GGATTGGGGGGTACAGTGCAGGGGAAAGAATAGTAGACATAATAGCAACAGACATACAAACTAAAGAATT
ACAAAAACAAATTACAAAAATTCAAAATTTTCGGGTTTATTACAGGGACAGCAGAGATCCAGTTTGGTTA
ATTAAGGTACCGAGGGCCTATTTCCCATGATTCCTTCATATTTGCATATACGATACAAGGCTGTTAGAGA
GATAATTAGAATTAATTTGACTGTAAACACAAAGATATTAGTACAAAATACGTGACGTAGAAAGTAATAA
TTTCTTGGGTAGTTTGCAGTTTTAAAATTATGTTTTAAAATGGACTATCATATGCTTACCGTAACTTGAA
AGTATTTCGATTTCTTGGCTTTATATATCTTGTGGAAAGGACGAAACACCGGAGACGATTAGGCACCCCA
GGCTTTACACTTTATGCTTCCGGCTCGTATAATGTGTGGATTTTGAGTTAGGATCCGTCGAGATTTTCAG
GAGCTAAGGAAGCTAAAATGGAGAAAAAAATCACTGGATATACCACCGTTGATATATCCCAATGGCATCG
TAAAGAACATTTTGAGGCATTTCAGTCAGTTGCTCAATGTACCTATAACCAGACCGTTCAGCTGGATATT
ACGGCCTTTTTAAAGACCGTAAAGAAAAATAAGCACAAGTTTTATCCGGCCTTTATTCACATTCTTGCCC
GCCTGATGAATGCTCATCCGGAATTCCGTATGGCAATGAAAGACGGTGAGCTGGTGATATGGGATAGTGT
TCACCCTTGTTACACCGTTTTCCATGAGCAAACTGAAACGTTTTCATCGCTCTGGAGTGAATACCACGAC
GATTTCCGGCAGTTTCTACACATATATTCGCAAGATGTGGCGTGTTACGGTGAAAACCTGGCCTATTTCC
CTAAAGGGTTTATTGAGAATATGTTTTTCGTCTCAGCCAATCCCTGGGTGAGTTTCACCAGTTTTGATTT
AAACGTGGCCAATATGGACAACTTCTTCGCCCCCGTTTTCACCATGGGCAAATATTATACGCAAGGCGAC
AAGGTGCTGATGCCGCTGGCGATTCAGGTTCATCATGCCGTTTGTGATGGCTTCCATGTCGGCAGAATGC
TTAATGAATTACAACAGTACTGCGATGAGTGGCAGGGCGGGGCGTAAAGATCTGGATCCGGCTTACTAAA
AGCCAGATAACAGTATGCGTATTTGCGCGCTGATTTTTGCGGTATAAGAATATATACTGATATGTATACC
CGAAGTATGTCAAAAAGAGGTATGCTATGAAGCAGCGTATTACAGTGACAGTTGACAGCGACAGCTATCA
GTTGCTCAAGGCATATATGATGTCAATATCTCCGGTCTGGTAAGCACAACCATGCAGAATGAAGCCCGTC
GTCTGCGTGCCGAACGCTGGAAAGCGGAAAATCAGGAAGGGATGGCTGAGGTCGCCCGGTTTATTGAAAT
GAACGGCTCTTTTGCTGACGAGAACAGGGGCTGGTGAAATGCAGTTTAAGGTTTACACCTATAAAAGAGA
GAGCCGTTATCGTCTGTTTGTGGATGTACAGAGTGATATTATTGACACGCCCGGGCGACGGATGGTGATC
CCCCTGGCCAGTGCACGTCTGCTGTCAGATAAAGTCTCCCGTGAACTTTACCCGGTGGTGCATATCGGGG
ATGAAAGCTGGCGCATGATGACCACCGATATGGCCAGTGTGCCGGTCTCCGTTATCGGGGAAGAAGTGGC
TGATCTCAGCCACCGCGAAAATGACATCAAAAACGCCATTAACCTGATGTTCTGGGGAATATAAATGTCA
GGCTCCCTTATACACAGCCAGTCTGCAGCTGGGTTTTAGAGCTAGAAATAGCAAGTTAAAATAAGGCTAG
TCCGTTATCAACTTGAAAAAGTGGCACCGAGTCGGTGCTTTTTTAAGCTTGGCGTAACTAGATCTTGAGA
CAAATGGCAGTATTCATCCACAATTTTAAAAGAAAAGGGGGGATTGGGGGGTACAGTGCAGGGGAAAGAG
TCCGGCAAGTTTGTGGAATTGGTTTAACATAACAAATTGGCTGTGGTATATAAAATTATTCATAATGATA
GTAGGAGGCTTGGTAGGTTTAAGAATAGTTTTTGCTGTACTTTCTATAGTGAATAGAGTTAGGCAGGGAT
ATTCACCATTATCGTTTCAGACCCACCTCCCAACCCCGAGGGGACCCAGAGAGGGCCTATTTCCCATGAT
TCCTTCATATTTGCATATACGATACAAGGCTGTTAGAGAGATAATTAGAATTAATTTGACTGTAAACACA
AAGATATTAGTACAAAATACGTGACGTAGAAAGTAATAATTTCTTGGGTAGTTTGCAGTTTTAAAATTAT
GTTTTAAAATGGACTATCATATGCTTACCGTAACTTGAAAGTATTTCGATTTCTTGGCTTTATATATCTT
GTGGAAAGGACGAAACACCGCGTCTCTGTTTTAGAGCTAGAAATAGCAAGTTAAAATAAGGCTAGTCCGT
TATCAACTTGAAAAAGTGGCACCGAGTCGGTGCTTTTTTGAATTCGCTAGCTAGGTCTTGAAAGGAGTGG
GAATTGGCTCCGGTGCCCGTCAGTGGGCAGAGCGCACATCGCCCACAGTCCCCGAGAAGTTGGGGGGAGG
GGTCGGCAATTGATCCGGTGCCTAGAGAAGGTGGCGCGGGGTAAACTGGGAAAGTGATGTCGTGTACTGG
CTCCGCCTTTTTCCCGAGGGTGGGGGAGAACCGTATATAAGTGCAGTAGTCGCCGTGAACGTTCTTTTTC
GCAACGGGTTTGCCGCCAGAACACAGGACCGGTTCTAGAGCGCTGCCACCATGGACAAGAAGTACAGCAT
CGGCCTGGACATCGGCACCAACTCTGTGGGCTGGGCCGTGATCACCGACGAGTACAAGGTGCCCAGCAAG
AAATTCAAGGTGCTGGGCAACACCGACCGGCACAGCATCAAGAAGAACCTGATCGGAGCCCTGCTGTTCG
ACAGCGGCGAAACAGCCGAGGCCACCCGGCTGAAGAGAACCGCCAGAAGAAGATACACCAGACGGAAGAA
CCGGATCTGCTATCTGCAAGAGATCTTCAGCAACGAGATGGCCAAGGTGGACGACAGCTTCTTCCACAGA
CTGGAAGAGTCCTTCCTGGTGGAAGAGGATAAGAAGCACGAGCGGCACCCCATCTTCGGCAACATCGTGG
ACGAGGTGGCCTACCACGAGAAGTACCCCACCATCTACCACCTGAGAAAGAAACTGGTGGACAGCACCGA
CAAGGCCGACCTGCGGCTGATCTATCTGGCCCTGGCCCACATGATCAAGTTCCGGGGCCACTTCCTGATC
GAGGGCGACCTGAACCCCGACAACAGCGACGTGGACAAGCTGTTCATCCAGCTGGTGCAGACCTACAACC
AGCTGTTCGAGGAAAACCCCATCAACGCCAGCGGCGTGGACGCCAAGGCCATCCTGTCTGCCAGACTGAG
CAAGAGCAGACGGCTGGAAAATCTGATCGCCCAGCTGCCCGGCGAGAAGAAGAATGGCCTGTTCGGAAAC
CTGATTGCCCTGAGCCTGGGCCTGACCCCCAACTTCAAGAGCAACTTCGACCTGGCCGAGGATGCCAAAC
TGCAGCTGAGCAAGGACACCTACGACGACGACCTGGACAACCTGCTGGCCCAGATCGGCGACCAGTACGC
CGACCTGTTTCTGGCCGCCAAGAACCTGTCCGACGCCATCCTGCTGAGCGACATCCTGAGAGTGAACACC
GAGATCACCAAGGCCCCCCTGAGCGCCTCTATGATCAAGAGATACGACGAGCACCACCAGGACCTGACCC
TGCTGAAAGCTCTCGTGCGGCAGCAGCTGCCTGAGAAGTACAAAGAGATTTTCTTCGACCAGAGCAAGAA
CGGCTACGCCGGCTACATTGACGGCGGAGCCAGCCAGGAAGAGTTCTACAAGTTCATCAAGCCCATCCTG
GAAAAGATGGACGGCACCGAGGAACTGCTCGTGAAGCTGAACAGAGAGGACCTGCTGCGGAAGCAGCGGA
CCTTCGACAACGGCAGCATCCCCCACCAGATCCACCTGGGAGAGCTGCACGCCATTCTGCGGCGGCAGGA
AGATTTTTACCCATTCCTGAAGGACAACCGGGAAAAGATCGAGAAGATCCTGACCTTCCGCATCCCCTAC
TACGTGGGCCCTCTGGCCAGGGGAAACAGCAGATTCGCCTGGATGACCAGAAAGAGCGAGGAAACCATCA
CCCCCTGGAACTTCGAGGAAGTGGTGGACAAGGGCGCTTCCGCCCAGAGCTTCATCGAGCGGATGACCAA
CTTCGATAAGAACCTGCCCAACGAGAAGGTGCTGCCCAAGCACAGCCTGCTGTACGAGTACTTCACCGTG
TATAACGAGCTGACCAAAGTGAAATACGTGACCGAGGGAATGAGAAAGCCCGCCTTCCTGAGCGGCGAGC
AGAAAAAGGCCATCGTGGACCTGCTGTTCAAGACCAACCGGAAAGTGACCGTGAAGCAGCTGAAAGAGGA
CTACTTCAAGAAAATCGAGTGCTTCGACTCCGTGGAAATCTCCGGCGTGGAAGATCGGTTCAACGCCTCC
CTGGGCACATACCACGATCTGCTGAAAATTATCAAGGACAAGGACTTCCTGGACAATGAGGAAAACGAGG
ACATTCTGGAAGATATCGTGCTGACCCTGACACTGTTTGAGGACAGAGAGATGATCGAGGAACGGCTGAA
AACCTATGCCCACCTGTTCGACGACAAAGTGATGAAGCAGCTGAAGCGGCGGAGATACACCGGCTGGGGC
AGGCTGAGCCGGAAGCTGATCAACGGCATCCGGGACAAGCAGTCCGGCAAGACAATCCTGGATTTCCTGA
AGTCCGACGGCTTCGCCAACAGAAACTTCATGCAGCTGATCCACGACGACAGCCTGACCTTTAAAGAGGA
CATCCAGAAAGCCCAGGTGTCCGGCCAGGGCGATAGCCTGCACGAGCACATTGCCAATCTGGCCGGCAGC
CCCGCCATTAAGAAGGGCATCCTGCAGACAGTGAAGGTGGTGGACGAGCTCGTGAAAGTGATGGGCCGGC
ACAAGCCCGAGAACATCGTGATCGAAATGGCCAGAGAGAACCAGACCACCCAGAAGGGACAGAAGAACAG
CCGCGAGAGAATGAAGCGGATCGAAGAGGGCATCAAAGAGCTGGGCAGCCAGATCCTGAAAGAACACCCC
GTGGAAAACACCCAGCTGCAGAACGAGAAGCTGTACCTGTACTACCTGCAGAATGGGCGGGATATGTACG
TGGACCAGGAACTGGACATCAACCGGCTGTCCGACTACGATGTGGACCATATCGTGCCTCAGAGCTTTCT
GAAGGACGACTCCATCGACAACAAGGTGCTGACCAGAAGCGACAAGAACCGGGGCAAGAGCGACAACGTG
CCCTCCGAAGAGGTCGTGAAGAAGATGAAGAACTACTGGCGGCAGCTGCTGAACGCCAAGCTGATTACCC
AGAGAAAGTTCGACAATCTGACCAAGGCCGAGAGAGGCGGCCTGAGCGAACTGGATAAGGCCGGCTTCAT
CAAGAGACAGCTGGTGGAAACCCGGCAGATCACAAAGCACGTGGCACAGATCCTGGACTCCCGGATGAAC
ACTAAGTACGACGAGAATGACAAGCTGATCCGGGAAGTGAAAGTGATCACCCTGAAGTCCAAGCTGGTGT
CCGATTTCCGGAAGGATTTCCAGTTTTACAAAGTGCGCGAGATCAACAACTACCACCACGCCCACGACGC
CTACCTGAACGCCGTCGTGGGAACCGCCCTGATCAAAAAGTACCCTAAGCTGGAAAGCGAGTTCGTGTAC
GGCGACTACAAGGTGTACGACGTGCGGAAGATGATCGCCAAGAGCGAGCAGGAAATCGGCAAGGCTACCG
CCAAGTACTTCTTCTACAGCAACATCATGAACTTTTTCAAGACCGAGATTACCCTGGCCAACGGCGAGAT
CCGGAAGCGGCCTCTGATCGAGACAAACGGCGAAACCGGGGAGATCGTGTGGGATAAGGGCCGGGATTTT
GCCACCGTGCGGAAAGTGCTGAGCATGCCCCAAGTGAATATCGTGAAAAAGACCGAGGTGCAGACAGGCG
GCTTCAGCAAAGAGTCTATCCTGCCCAAGAGGAACAGCGATAAGCTGATCGCCAGAAAGAAGGACTGGGA
CCCTAAGAAGTACGGCGGCTTCGACAGCCCCACCGTGGCCTATTCTGTGCTGGTGGTGGCCAAAGTGGAA
AAGGGCAAGTCCAAGAAACTGAAGAGTGTGAAAGAGCTGCTGGGGATCACCATCATGGAAAGAAGCAGCT
TCGAGAAGAATCCCATCGACTTTCTGGAAGCCAAGGGCTACAAAGAAGTGAAAAAGGACCTGATCATCAA
GCTGCCTAAGTACTCCCTGTTCGAGCTGGAAAACGGCCGGAAGAGAATGCTGGCCTCTGCCGGCGAACTG
CAGAAGGGAAACGAACTGGCCCTGCCCTCCAAATATGTGAACTTCCTGTACCTGGCCAGCCACTATGAGA
AGCTGAAGGGCTCCCCCGAGGATAATGAGCAGAAACAGCTGTTTGTGGAACAGCACAAGCACTACCTGGA
CGAGATCATCGAGCAGATCAGCGAGTTCTCCAAGAGAGTGATCCTGGCCGACGCTAATCTGGACAAAGTG
CTGTCCGCCTACAACAAGCACCGGGATAAGCCCATCAGAGAGCAGGCCGAGAATATCATCCACCTGTTTA
CCCTGACCAATCTGGGAGCCCCTGCCGCCTTCAAGTACTTTGACACCACCATCGACCGGAAGAGGTACAC
CAGCACCAAAGAGGTGCTGGACGCCACCCTGATCCACCAGAGCATCACCGGCCTGTACGAGACACGGATC
GACCTGTCTCAGCTGGGAGGCGACAAGCGACCTGCCGCCACAAAGAAGGCTGGACAGGCTAAGAAGAAGA
AAGATTACAAAGACGATGACGATAAGGGATCCGGCGCAACAAACTTCTCTCTGCTGAAACAAGCCGGAGA
TGTCGAAGAGAATCCTGGACCGACCGAGTACAAGCCCACGGTGCGCCTCGCCACCCGCGACGACGTCCCC
AGGGCCGTACGCACCCTCGCCGCCGCGTTCGCCGACTACCCCGCCACGCGCCACACCGTCGATCCGGACC
GCCACATCGAGCGGGTCACCGAGCTGCAAGAACTCTTCCTCACGCGCGTCGGGCTCGACATCGGCAAGGT
GTGGGTCGCGGACGACGGCGCCGCGGTGGCGGTCTGGACCACGCCGGAGAGCGTCGAAGCGGGGGCGGTG
TTCGCCGAGATCGGCCCGCGCATGGCCGAGTTGAGCGGTTCCCGGCTGGCCGCGCAGCAACAGATGGAAG
GCCTCCTGGCGCCGCACCGGCCCAAGGAGCCCGCGTGGTTCCTGGCCACCGTCGGAGTCTCGCCCGACCA
CCAGGGCAAGGGTCTGGGCAGCGCCGTCGTGCTCCCCGGAGTGGAGGCGGCCGAGCGCGCCGGGGTGCCC
GCCTTCCTGGAGACCTCCGCGCCCCGCAACCTCCCCTTCTACGAGCGGCTCGGCTTCACCGTCACCGCCG
ACGTCGAGGTGCCCGAAGGACCGCGCACCTGGTGCATGACCCGCAAGCCCGGTGCCTGAACGCGTTAAGT
CGACAATCAACCTCTGGATTACAAAATTTGTGAAAGATTGACTGGTATTCTTAACTATGTTGCTCCTTTT
ACGCTATGTGGATACGCTGCTTTAATGCCTTTGTATCATGCTATTGCTTCCCGTATGGCTTTCATTTTCT
CCTCCTTGTATAAATCCTGGTTGCTGTCTCTTTATGAGGAGTTGTGGCCCGTTGTCAGGCAACGTGGCGT
GGTGTGCACTGTGTTTGCTGACGCAACCCCCACTGGTTGGGGCATTGCCACCACCTGTCAGCTCCTTTCC
GGGACTTTCGCTTTCCCCCTCCCTATTGCCACGGCGGAACTCATCGCCGCCTGCCTTGCCCGCTGCTGGA
CAGGGGCTCGGCTGTTGGGCACTGACAATTCCGTGGTGTTGTCGGGGAAATCATCGTCCTTTCCTTGGCT
GCTCGCCTGTGTTGCCACCTGGATTCTGCGCGGGACGTCCTTCTGCTACGTCCCTTCGGCCCTCAATCCA
GCGGACCTTCCTTCCCGCGGCCTGCTGCCGGCTCTGCGGCCTCTTCCGCGTCTTCGCCTTCGCCCTCAGA
CGAGTCGGATCTCCCTTTGGGCCGCCTCCCCGCGTCGACTTTAAGACCAATGACTTACAAGGCAGCTGTA
GATCTTAGCCACTTTTTAAAAGAAAAGGGGGGACTGGAAGGGCTAATTCACTCCCAACGAAGACAAGATC
TGCTTTTTGCTTGTACTGGGTCTCTCTGGTTAGACCAGATCTGAGCCTGGGAGCTCTCTGGCTAACTAGG
GAACCCACTGCTTAAGCCTCAATAAAGCTTGCCTTGAGTGCTTCAAGTAGTGTGTGCCCGTCTGTTGTGT
GACTCTGGTAACTAGAGATCCCTCAGACCCTTTTAGTCAGTGTGGAAAATCTCTAGCAGGGCCCGTTTAA
ACCCGCTGATCAGCCTCGACTGTGCCTTCTAGTTGCCAGCCATCTGTTGTTTGCCCCTCCCCCGTGCCTT
CCTTGACCCTGGAAGGTGCCACTCCCACTGTCCTTTCCTAATAAAATGAGGAAATTGCATCGCATTGTCT
GAGTAGGTGTCATTCTATTCTGGGGGGTGGGGTGGGGCAGGACAGCAAGGGGGAGGATTGGGAAGACAAT
AGCAGGCATGCTGGGGATGCGGTGGGCTCTATGGCTTCTGAGGCGGAAAGAACCAGCTGGGGCTCTAGGG
GGTATCCCC
[124 nt withheld, positions 14360-14483]
C
[91 nt withheld, positions 14485-14575]
A
[49 nt withheld, positions 14577-14625]
CCTTTGACGTTGGAGTCCACGTTCTTT
[37 nt withheld, positions 14653-14689]
ACCCTATCTCGGTCTATTCTTTTGATTTATAAGGGATTTTGCCGATTTCGGCCTATTGGTTAAAAAATGA
GCTGATTTAACAAAAATTTAACGCGAATTAATTCTGTGGAATGTGTGTCAG
